>Addgene plasmid #110726 | pLVX-SBP-mGFP-COL1A1 | depositor full sequence | sequence record 208248 | Plasmid plus insert
GTGATGCGGTTTTGGCAGTACATCAATGGGCGTGGATAGCGGTTTGACTCACGGGGATTTCCAAGTCTCC
ACCCCATTGACGTCAATGGGAGTTTGTTTTGGCACCAAAATCAACGGGACTTTCCAAAATGTCGTAACAA
CTCCGCCCCATTGACGCAAATGGGCGGTAGGCGTGTACGGTGGGAGGTCTATATAAGCAGAGCTCGTTTA
GTGAACCGTCAGATCGCCTGGAGACGCCATCCACGCTGTTTTGACCTCCATAGAAGACACCGACTCTACT
AGAGGATCGCTAGCGCTACCGGACTCAGATCTCGACACCGGTCGCCACCATGTTCAGCTTTGTGGATCTG
CGGCTCCTGCTGCTGCTTGCCGCAACTGCGCTGCTCACACATGGCCAGGAAGAGGGACAGGTGGAAGGGC
AGGATGAGGACATTCCTCCCATCACTTGCGTCCAGAATGGGCTGAGGTACCACGATCGCGATGTCTGGAA
ACCCGAACCCTGTCGGATTTGCGTGTGCGATAATGGCAAGGTGCTGTGTGACGACGTTATCTGCGACGAA
ACCAAGAACTGTCCCGGAGCTGAGGTCCCAGAGGGCGAATGCTGTCCGGTGTGTCCCGATGGCAGCGAGT
CTCCCACAGACCAGGAAACGACCGGAGTAGAGGGCCCGAAAGGGGACACAGGACCACGAGGACCCAGAGG
TCCAGCCGGACCACCCGGTCGTGATGGGATACCAGGGCAACCAGGGCTGCCTGGCCCTCCTGGCCCACCT
GGACCTCCTGGCCCGCCCGGCTTGGGTGGCAACTTTGCAGCCGCTGCAGCGATGGACGAAAAGACCACCG
GATGGAGAGGTGGGCACGTTGTGGAAGGTCTTGCTGGCGAGTTGGAGCAGCTGCGCGCCAGACTCGAGCA
TCACCCACAAGGGCAGAGAGAGCCCATGAAGACACCGGTCGCCACCATGGTGAGCAAGGGCGAGGAGCTG
TTCACCGGGGTGGTGCCCATCCTGGTCGAGCTGGACGGCGACGTAAACGGCCACAAGTTCAGCGTGTCCG
GCGAGGGCGAGGGCGATGCCACCTACGGCAAGCTGACCCTGAAGTTCATCTGCACCACCGGCAAGCTGCC
CGTGCCCTGGCCCACCCTCGTGACCACCCTGACCTACGGCGTGCAGTGCTTCAGCCGCTACCCCGACCAC
ATGAAGCAGCACGACTTCTTCAAGTCCGCCATGCCCGAAGGCTACGTCCAGGAGCGCACCATCTTCTTCA
AGGACGACGGCAACTACAAGACCCGCGCCGAGGTGAAGTTCGAGGGCGACACCCTGGTGAACCGCATCGA
GCTGAAGGGCATCGACTTCAAGGAGGACGGCAACATCCTGGGGCACAAGCTGGAGTACAACTACAACAGC
CACAACGTCTATATCATGGCCGACAAGCAGAAGAACGGCATCAAGGTGAACTTCAAGATCCGCCACAACA
TCGAGGACGGCAGCGTGCAGCTCGCCGACCACTACCAGCAGAACACCCCCATCGGCGACGGCCCCGTGCT
GCTGCCCGACAACCACTACCTGAGCACCCAGTCCAAGCTGAGCAAAGACCCCAACGAGAAGCGCGATCAC
ATGGTCCTGCTGGAGTTCGTGACCGCCGCCGGGATCACTCTCGGCATGGACGAGCTGTACAAGTGCTGCA
GCTGCCCCCAGCTGTCTTATGGCTATGATGAGAAATCAACCGGAGGAATTTCCGTGCCTGGCCCCATGGG
TCCCTCTGGTCCTCGTGGTCTCCCTGGCCCCCCTGGTGCACCTGGTCCCCAAGGCTTCCAAGGTCCCCCT
GGTGAGCCTGGCGAGCCTGGAGCTTCAGGTCCCATGGGTCCCCGAGGTCCCCCAGGTCCCCCTGGAAAGA
ATGGAGATGATGGGGAAGCTGGAAAACCTGGTCGTCCTGGTGAGCGTGGGCCTCCTGGGCCTCAGGGTGC
TCGAGGATTGCCCGGAACAGCTGGCCTCCCTGGAATGAAGGGACACAGAGGTTTCAGTGGTTTGGATGGT
GCCAAGGGAGATGCTGGTCCTGCTGGTCCTAAGGGTGAGCCTGGCAGCCCTGGTGAAAATGGAGCTCCTG
GTCAGATGGGCCCCCGTGGCCTGCCTGGTGAGAGAGGTCGCCCTGGAGCCCCTGGCCCTGCTGGTGCTCG
TGGAAATGATGGTGCTACTGGTGCTGCCGGGCCCCCTGGTCCCACCGGCCCCGCTGGTCCTCCTGGCTTC
CCTGGTGCTGTTGGTGCTAAGGGTGAAGCTGGTCCCCAAGGGCCCCGAGGCTCTGAAGGTCCCCAGGGTG
TGCGTGGTGAGCCTGGCCCCCCTGGCCCTGCTGGTGCTGCTGGCCCTGCTGGAAACCCTGGTGCTGATGG
ACAGCCTGGTGCTAAAGGTGCCAATGGTGCTCCTGGTATTGCTGGTGCTCCTGGCTTCCCTGGTGCCCGA
GGCCCCTCTGGACCCCAGGGCCCCGGCGGCCCTCCTGGTCCCAAGGGTAACAGCGGTGAACCTGGTGCTC
CTGGCAGCAAAGGAGACACTGGTGCTAAGGGAGAGCCTGGCCCTGTTGGTGTTCAAGGACCCCCTGGCCC
TGCTGGAGAGGAAGGAAAGCGAGGAGCTCGAGGTGAACCCGGACCCACTGGCCTGCCCGGACCCCCTGGC
GAGCGTGGTGGACCTGGTAGCCGTGGTTTCCCTGGCGCAGATGGTGTTGCTGGTCCCAAGGGTCCCGCTG
GTGAACGTGGTTCTCCTGGCCCTGCTGGCCCCAAAGGATCTCCTGGTGAAGCTGGTCGTCCCGGTGAAGC
TGGTCTGCCTGGTGCCAAGGGTCTGACTGGAAGCCCTGGCAGCCCTGGTCCTGATGGCAAAACTGGCCCC
CCTGGTCCCGCCGGTCAAGATGGTCGCCCCGGACCCCCAGGCCCACCTGGTGCCCGTGGTCAGGCTGGTG
TGATGGGATTCCCTGGACCTAAAGGTGCTGCTGGAGAGCCCGGCAAGGCTGGAGAGCGAGGTGTTCCCGG
ACCCCCTGGCGCTGTCGGTCCTGCTGGCAAAGATGGAGAGGCTGGAGCTCAGGGACCCCCTGGCCCTGCT
GGTCCCGCTGGCGAGAGAGGTGAACAAGGCCCTGCTGGCTCCCCCGGATTCCAGGGTCTCCCTGGTCCTG
CTGGTCCTCCAGGTGAAGCAGGCAAACCTGGTGAACAGGGTGTTCCTGGAGACCTTGGCGCCCCTGGCCC
CTCTGGAGCAAGAGGCGAGAGAGGTTTCCCTGGCGAGCGTGGTGTGCAAGGTCCCCCTGGTCCTGCTGGT
CCCCGAGGGGCCAACGGTGCTCCCGGCAACGATGGTGCTAAGGGTGATGCTGGTGCCCCTGGAGCTCCCG
GTAGCCAGGGCGCCCCTGGCCTTCAGGGAATGCCTGGTGAACGTGGTGCAGCTGGTCTTCCAGGGCCTAA
GGGTGACAGAGGTGATGCTGGTCCCAAAGGTGCTGATGGCTCTCCTGGCAAAGATGGCGTCCGTGGTCTG
ACCGGCCCCATTGGTCCTCCTGGCCCTGCTGGTGCCCCTGGTGACAAGGGTGAAAGTGGTCCCAGCGGCC
CTGCTGGTCCCACTGGAGCTCGTGGTGCCCCCGGAGACCGTGGTGAGCCTGGTCCCCCCGGCCCTGCTGG
CTTTGCTGGCCCCCCTGGTGCTGACGGCCAACCTGGTGCTAAAGGCGAACCTGGTGATGCTGGTGCTAAA
GGCGATGCTGGTCCCCCTGGCCCTGCCGGACCCGCTGGACCCCCTGGCCCCATTGGTAATGTTGGTGCTC
CTGGAGCCAAAGGTGCTCGCGGCAGCGCTGGTCCCCCTGGTGCTACTGGTTTCCCTGGTGCTGCTGGCCG
AGTCGGTCCTCCTGGCCCCTCTGGAAATGCTGGACCCCCTGGCCCTCCTGGTCCTGCTGGCAAAGAAGGC
GGCAAAGGTCCCCGTGGTGAGACTGGCCCTGCTGGACGTCCTGGTGAAGTTGGTCCCCCTGGTCCCCCTG
GCCCTGCTGGCGAGAAAGGATCCCCTGGTGCTGATGGTCCTGCTGGTGCTCCTGGTACTCCCGGGCCTCA
AGGTATTGCTGGACAGCGTGGTGTGGTCGGCCTGCCTGGTCAGAGAGGAGAGAGAGGCTTCCCTGGTCTT
CCTGGCCCCTCTGGTGAACCTGGCAAACAAGGTCCCTCTGGAGCAAGTGGTGAACGTGGTCCCCCTGGTC
CCATGGGCCCCCCTGGATTGGCTGGACCCCCTGGTGAATCTGGACGTGAGGGGGCTCCTGGTGCCGAAGG
TTCCCCTGGACGAGACGGTTCTCCTGGCGCCAAGGGTGACCGTGGTGAGACCGGCCCCGCTGGACCCCCT
GGTGCTCCTGGTGCTCCTGGTGCCCCTGGCCCCGTTGGCCCTGCTGGCAAGAGTGGTGATCGTGGTGAGA
CTGGTCCTGCTGGTCCCGCCGGTCCTGTCGGCCCTGTTGGCGCCCGTGGCCCCGCCGGACCCCAAGGCCC
CCGTGGTGACAAGGGTGAGACAGGCGAACAGGGCGACAGAGGCATAAAGGGTCACCGTGGCTTCTCTGGC
CTCCAGGGTCCCCCTGGCCCTCCTGGCTCTCCTGGTGAACAAGGTCCCTCTGGAGCCTCTGGTCCTGCTG
GTCCCCGAGGTCCCCCTGGCTCTGCTGGTGCTCCTGGCAAAGATGGACTCAACGGTCTCCCTGGCCCCAT
TGGGCCCCCTGGTCCTCGCGGTCGCACTGGTGATGCTGGTCCTGTTGGTCCCCCCGGCCCTCCTGGACCT
CCTGGTCCCCCTGGTCCTCCCAGCGCTGGTTTCGACTTCAGCTTCCTGCCCCAGCCACCTCAAGAGAAGG
CTCACGATGGTGGCCGCTACTACCGGGCTGATGATGCCAATGTGGTTCGTGACCGTGACCTCGAGGTGGA
CACCACCCTCAAGAGCCTGAGCCAGCAGATCGAGAACATCCGGAGCCCAGAGGGCAGCCGCAAGAACCCC
GCCCGCACCTGCCGTGACCTCAAGATGTGCCACTCTGACTGGAAGAGTGGAGAGTACTGGATTGACCCCA
ACCAAGGCTGCAACCTGGATGCCATCAAAGTCTTCTGCAACATGGAGACTGGTGAGACCTGCGTGTACCC
CACTCAGCCCAGTGTGGCCCAGAAGAACTGGTACATCAGCAAGAACCCCAAGGACAAGAGGCATGTCTGG
TTCGGCGAGAGCATGACCGATGGATTCCAGTTCGAGTATGGCGGCCAGGGCTCCGACCCTGCCGATGTGG
CCATCCAGCTGACCTTCCTGCGCCTGATGTCCACCGAGGCCTCCCAGAACATCACCTACCACTGCAAGAA
CAGCGTGGCCTACATGGACCAGCAGACTGGCAACCTCAAGAAGGCCCTGCTCCTCCAGGGCTCCAACGAG
ATCGAGATCCGCGCCGAGGGCAACAGCCGCTTCACCTACAGCGTCACTGTCGATGGCTGCACGAGTCACA
CCGGAGCCTGGGGCAAGACAGTGATTGAATACAAAACCACCAAGTCCTCCCGCCTGCCCATCATCGATGT
GGCCCCCTTGGACGTTGGTGCCCCAGACCAGGAATTCGGCTTCGACGTTGGCCCTGTCTGCTTCCTGTAA
CTGCAGTCGACGGTACCGCGGGCCCGGGATCCCGCGACTCTAGATAATTCTACCGGGTAGGGGAGGCGCT
TTTCCCAAGGCAGTCTGGAGCATGCGCTTTAGCAGCCCCGCTGGGCACTTGGCGCTACACAAGTGGCCTC
TGGCCTCGCACACATTCCACATCCACCGGTAGGCGCCAACCGGCTCCGTTCTTTGGTGGCCCCTTCGCGC
CACCTTCTACTCCTCCCCTAGTCAGGAAGTTCCCCCCCGCCCCGCAGCTCGCGTCGTGCAGGACGTGACA
AATGGAAGTAGCACGTCTCACTAGTCTCGTGCAGATGGACAGCACCGCTGAGCAATGGAAGCGGGTAGGC
CTTTGGGGCAGCGGCCAATAGCAGCTTTGCTCCTTCGCTTTCTGGGCTCAGAGGCTGGGAAGGGGTGGGT
CCGGGGGCGGGCTCAGGGGCGGGCTCAGGGGCGGGGCGGGCGCCCGAAGGTCCTCCGGAGGCCCGGCATT
CTGCACGCTTCAAAAGCGCACGTCTGCCGCGCTGTTCTCCTCTTCCTCATCTCCGGGCCTTTCGACCTGC
AGCCCAAGCTTACCATGACCGAGTACAAGCCCACGGTGCGCCTCGCCACCCGCGACGACGTCCCCAGGGC
CGTACGCACCCTCGCCGCCGCGTTCGCCGACTACCCCGCCACGCGCCACACCGTCGATCCGGACCGCCAC
ATCGAGCGGGTCACCGAGCTGCAAGAACTCTTCCTCACGCGCGTCGGGCTCGACATCGGCAAGGTGTGGG
TCGCGGACGACGGCGCCGCGGTGGCGGTCTGGACCACGCCGGAGAGCGTCGAAGCGGGGGCGGTGTTCGC
CGAGATCGGCCCGCGCATGGCCGAGTTGAGCGGTTCCCGGCTGGCCGCGCAGCAACAGATGGAAGGCCTC
CTGGCGCCGCACCGGCCCAAGGAGCCCGCGTGGTTCCTGGCCACCGTCGGCGTCTCGCCCGACCACCAGG
GCAAGGGTCTGGGCAGCGCCGTCGTGCTCCCCGGAGTGGAGGCGGCCGAGCGCGCCGGGGTGCCCGCCTT
CCTGGAGACCTCCGCGCCCCGCAACCTCCCCTTCTACGAGCGGCTCGGCTTCACCGTCACCGCCGACGTC
GAGGTGCCCGAAGGACCGCGCACCTGGTGCATGACCCGCAAGCCCGGTGCCTGACCGCGTCTGGAACAAT
CAACCTCTGGATTACAAAATTTGTGAAAGATTGACTGGTATTCTTAACTATGTTGCTCCTTTTACGCTAT
GTGGATACGCTGCTTTAATGCCTTTGTATCATGCTATTGCTTCCCGTATGGCTTTCATTTTCTCCTCCTT
GTATAAATCCTGGTTGCTGTCTCTTTATGAGGAGTTGTGGCCCGTTGTCAGGCAACGTGGCGTGGTGTGC
ACTGTGTTTGCTGACGCAACCCCCACTGGTTGGGGCATTGCCACCACCTGTCAGCTCCTTTCCGGGACTT
TCGCTTTCCCCCTCCCTATTGCCACGGCGGAACTCATCGCCGCCTGCCTTGCCCGCTGCTGGACAGGGGC
TCGGCTGTTGGGCACTGACAATTCCGTGGTGTTGTCGGGGAAGCTGACGTCCTTTCCATGGCTGCTCGCC
TGTGTTGCCACCTGGATTCTGCGCGGGACGTCCTTCTGCTACGTCCCTTCGGCCCTCAATCCAGCGGACC
TTCCTTCCCGCGGCCTGCTGCCGGCTCTGCGGCCTCTTCCGCGTCTTCGCCTTCGCCCTCAGACGAGTCG
GATCTCCCTTTGGGCCGCCTCCCCGCCTGGAATTAATTCTGCAGTCGAGACCTAGAAAAACATGGAGCAA
TCACAAGTAGCAATACAGCAGCTACCAATGCTGATTGTGCCTGGCTAGAAGCACAAGAGGAGGAGGAGGT
GGGTTTTCCAGTCACACCTCAGGTACCTTTAAGACCAATGACTTACAAGGCAGCTGTAGATCTTAGCCAC
TTTTTAAAAGAAAAGAGGGGACTGGAAGGGCTAATTCACTCCCAACGAAGACAAGATATCCTTGATCTGT
GGATCTACCACACACAAGGCTACTTCCCTGATTAGCAGAACTACACACCAGGGCCAGGGGTCAGATATCC
ACTGACCTTTGGATGGTGCTACAAGCTAGTACCAGTTGAGCCAGATAAGGTAGAAGAGGCCAATAAAGGA
GAGAACACCAGCTTGTTACACCCTGTGAGCCTGCATGGGATGGATGACCCGGAGAGAGAAGTGTTAGAGT
GGAGGTTTGACAGCCGCCTAGCATTTCATCACGTGGCCCGAGAGCTGCATCCGGAGTACTTCAAGAACTG
CTGATATCGAGCTTGCTACAAGGGACTTTCCGCTGGGGACTTTCCAGGGAGGCGTGGCCTGGGCGGGACT
GGGGAGTGGCGAGCCCTCAGATCCTGCATATAAGCAGCTGCTTTTTGCCTGTACTGGGTCTCTCTGGTTA
GACCAGATCTGAGCCTGGGAGCTCTCTGGCTAACTAGGGAACCCACTGCTTAAGCCTCAATAAAGCTTGC
CTTGAGTGCTTCAAGTAGTGTGTGCCCGTCTGTTGTGTGACTCTGGTAACTAGAGATCCCTCAGACCCTT
TTAGTCAGTGTGGAAAATCTCTAGCAGTAGTAGTTCATGTCATCTTATTATTCAGTATTTATAACTTGCA
AAGAAATGAATATCAGAGAGTGAGAGGCCTTGACATTGCTAGCGTTTTACCGTCGACCTCTAGCTAGAGC
TTGGCGTAATCATGGTCATAGCTGTTTCCTGTGTGAAATTGTTATCCGCTCACAATTCCACACAACATAC
GAGCCGGAAGCATAAAGTGTAAAGCCTGGGGTGCCTAATGAGTGAGCTAACTCACATTAATTGCGTTGCG
CTCACTGCCCGCTTTCCAGTCGGGAAACCTGTCGTGCCAGCTGCATTAATGAATCGGCCAACGCGCGGGG
AGAGGCGGTTTGCGTATTGGGCGCTCTTCCGCTTCCTCGCTCACTGACTCGCTGCGCTCGGTCGTTCGGC
TGCGGCGAGCGGTATCAGCTCACTCAAAGGCGGTAATACGGTTATCCACAGAATCAGGGGATAACGCAGG
AAAGAACATGTGAGCAAAAGGCCAGCAAAAGGCCAGGAACCGTAAAAAGGCCGCGTTGCTGGCGTTTTTC
CATAGGCTCCGCCCCCCTGACGAGCATCACAAAAATCGACGCTCAAGTCAGAGGTGGCGAAACCCGACAG
GACTATAAAGATACCAGGCGTTTCCCCCTGGAAGCTCCCTCGTGCGCTCTCCTGTTCCGACCCTGCCGCT
TACCGGATACCTGTCCGCCTTTCTCCCTTCGGGAAGCGTGGCGCTTTCTCATAGCTCACGCTGTAGGTAT
CTCAGTTCGGTGTAGGTCGTTCGCTCCAAGCTGGGCTGTGTGCACGAACCCCCCGTTCAGCCCGACCGCT
GCGCCTTATCCGGTAACTATCGTCTTGAGTCCAACCCGGTAAGACACGACTTATCGCCACTGGCAGCAGC
CACTGGTAACAGGATTAGCAGAGCGAGGTATGTAGGCGGTGCTACAGAGTTCTTGAAGTGGTGGCCTAAC
TACGGCTACACTAGAAGAACAGTATTTGGTATCTGCGCTCTGCTGAAGCCAGTTACCTTCGGAAAAAGAG
TTGGTAGCTCTTGATCCGGCAAACAAACCACCGCTGGTAGCGGTGGTTTTTTTGTTTGCAAGCAGCAGAT
TACGCGCAGAAAAAAAGGATCTCAAGAAGATCCTTTGATCTTTTCTACGGGGTCTGACGCTCAGTGGAAC
GAAAACTCACGTTAAGGGATTTTGGTCATGAGATTATCAAAAAGGATCTTCACCTAGATCCTTTTAAATT
AAAAATGAAGTTTTAAATCAATCTAAAGTATATATGAGTAAACTTGGTCTGACAGTTACCAATGCTTAAT
CAGTGAGGCACCTATCTCAGCGATCTGTCTATTTCGTTCATCCATAGTTGCCTGACTCCCCGTCGTGTAG
ATAACTACGATACGGGAGGGCTTACCATCTGGCCCCAGTGCTGCAATGATACCGCGAGACCCACGCTCAC
CGGCTCCAGATTTATCAGCAATAAACCAGCCAGCCGGAAGGGCCGAGCGCAGAAGTGGTCCTGCAACTTT
ATCCGCCTCCATCCAGTCTATTAATTGTTGCCGGGAAGCTAGAGTAAGTAGTTCGCCAGTTAATAGTTTG
CGCAACGTTGTTGCCATTGCTACAGGCATCGTGGTGTCACGCTCGTCGTTTGGTATGGCTTCATTCAGCT
CCGGTTCCCAACGATCAAGGCGAGTTACATGATCCCCCATGTTGTGCAAAAAAGCGGTTAGCTCCTTCGG
TCCTCCGATCGTTGTCAGAAGTAAGTTGGCCGCAGTGTTATCACTCATGGTTATGGCAGCACTGCATAAT
TCTCTTACTGTCATGCCATCCGTAAGATGCTTTTCTGTGACTGGTGAGTACTCAACCAAGTCATTCTGAG
AATAGTGTATGCGGCGACCGAGTTGCTCTTGCCCGGCGTCAATACGGGATAATACCGCGCCACATAGCAG
AACTTTAAAAGTGCTCATCATTGGAAAACGTTCTTCGGGGCGAAAACTCTCAAGGATCTTACCGCTGTTG
AGATCCAGTTCGATGTAACCCACTCGTGCACCCAACTGATCTTCAGCATCTTTTACTTTCACCAGCGTTT
CTGGGTGAGCAAAAACAGGAAGGCAAAATGCCGCAAAAAAGGGAATAAGGGCGACACGGAAATGTTGAAT
ACTCATACTCTTCCTTTTTCAATATTATTGAAGCATTTATCAGGGTTATTGTCTCATGAGCGGATACATA
TTTGAATGTATTTAGAAAAATAAACAAATAGGGGTTCCGCGCACATTTCCCCGAAAAGTGCCACCTGACG
TCGACGGATCGGGAGATCAACTTGTTTATTGCAGCTTATAATGGTTACAAATAAAGCAATAGCATCACAA
ATTTCACAAATAAAGCATTTTTTTCACTGCATTCTAGTTGTGGTTTGTCCAAACTCATCAATGTATCTTA
TCATGTCTGGATCAACTGGATAACTCAAGCTAACCAAAATCATCCCAAACTTCCCACCCCATACCCTATT
ACCACTGCCAATTACCTGTGGTTTCATTTACTCTAAACCTGTGATTCCTCTGAATTATTTTCATTTTAAA
GAAATTGTATTTGTTAAATATGTACTACAAACTTAGTAGTTTTTAAAGAAATTGTATTTGTTAAATATGT
ACTACAAACTTAGTAGTTGGAAGGGCTAATTCACTCCCAAAGAAGACAAGATATCCTTGATCTGTGGATC
TACCACACACAAGGCTACTTCCCTGATTAGCAGAACTACACACCAGGGCCAGGGGTCAGATATCCACTGA
CCTTTGGATGGTGCTACAAGCTAGTACCAGTTGAGCCAGATAAGGTAGAAGAGGCCAATAAAGGAGAGAA
CACCAGCTTGTTACACCCTGTGAGCCTGCATGGGATGGATGACCCGGAGAGAGAAGTGTTAGAGTGGAGG
TTTGACAGCCGCCTAGCATTTCATCACGTGGCCCGAGAGCTGCATCCGGAGTACTTCAAGAACTGCTGAT
ATCGAGCTTGCTACAAGGGACTTTCCGCTGGGGACTTTCCAGGGAGGCGTGGCCTGGGCGGGACTGGGGA
GTGGCGAGCCCTCAGATCCTGCATATAAGCAGCTGCTTTTTGCCTGTACTGGGTCTCTCTGGTTAGACCA
GATCTGAGCCTGGGAGCTCTCTGGCTAACTAGGGAACCCACTGCTTAAGCCTCAATAAAGCTTGCCTTGA
GTGCTTCAAGTAGTGTGTGCCCGTCTGTTGTGTGACTCTGGTAACTAGAGATCCCTCAGACCCTTTTAGT
CAGTGTGGAAAATCTCTAGCAGTGGCGCCCGAACAGGGACTTGAAAGCGAAAGGGAAACCAGAGGAGCTC
TCTCGACGCAGGACTCGGCTTGCTGAAGCGCGCACGGCAAGAGGCGAGGGGCGGCGACTGGTGAGTACGC
CAAAAATTTTGACTAGCGGAGGCTAGAAGGAGAGAGATGGGTGCGAGAGCGTCAGTATTAAGCGGGGGAG
AATTAGATCGCGATGGGAAAAAATTCGGTTAAGGCCAGGGGGAAAGAAAAAATATAAATTAAAACATATA
GTATGGGCAAGCAGGGAGCTAGAACGATTCGCAGTTAATCCTGGCCTGTTAGAAACATCAGAAGGCTGTA
GACAAATACTGGGACAGCTACAACCATCCCTTCAGACAGGATCAGAAGAACTTAGATCATTATATAATAC
AGTAGCAACCCTCTATTGTGTGCATCAAAGGATAGAGATAAAAGACACCAAGGAAGCTTTAGACAAGATA
GAGGAAGAGCAAAACAAAAGTAAGACCACCGCACAGCAAGCGGCCGGCCGCTGATCTTCAGACCTGGAGG
AGGAGATATGAGGGACAATTGGAGAAGTGAATTATATAAATATAAAGTAGTAAAAATTGAACCATTAGGA
GTAGCACCCACCAAGGCAAAGAGAAGAGTGGTGCAGAGAGAAAAAAGAGCAGTGGGAATAGGAGCTTTGT
TCCTTGGGTTCTTGGGAGCAGCAGGAAGCACTATGGGCGCAGCGTCAATGACGCTGACGGTACAGGCCAG
ACAATTATTGTCTGGTATAGTGCAGCAGCAGAACAATTTGCTGAGGGCTATTGAGGCGCAACAGCATCTG
TTGCAACTCACAGTCTGGGGCATCAAGCAGCTCCAGGCAAGAATCCTGGCTGTGGAAAGATACCTAAAGG
ATCAACAGCTCCTGGGGATTTGGGGTTGCTCTGGAAAACTCATTTGCACCACTGCTGTGCCTTGGAATGC
TAGTTGGAGTAATAAATCTCTGGAACAGATTTGGAATCACACGACCTGGATGGAGTGGGACAGAGAAATT
AACAATTACACAAGCTTAATACACTCCTTAATTGAAGAATCGCAAAACCAGCAAGAAAAGAATGAACAAG
AATTATTGGAATTAGATAAATGGGCAAGTTTGTGGAATTGGTTTAACATAACAAATTGGCTGTGGTATAT
AAAATTATTCATAATGATAGTAGGAGGCTTGGTAGGTTTAAGAATAGTTTTTGCTGTACTTTCTATAGTG
AATAGAGTTAGGCAGGGATATTCACCATTATCGTTTCAGACCCACCTCCCAACCCCGAGGGGACCCGACA
GGCCCGAAGGAATAGAAGAAGAAGGTGGAGAGAGAGACAGAGACAGATCCATTCGATTAGTGAACGGATC
TCGACGGTATCGCCTTTAAAAGAAAAGGGGGGATTGGGGGGTACAGTGCAGGGGAAAGAATAGTAGACAT
AATAGCAACAGACATACAAACTAAAGAATTACAAAAACAAATTACAAAAATTCAAAATTTTCGGGTTTAT
TACAGGGACAGCAGAGATCCAGTTTATCGATAAGCTTGGGAGTTCCGCGTTACATAACTTACGGTAAATG
GCCCGCCTGGCTGACCGCCCAACGACCCCCGCCCATTGACGTCAATAATGACGTATGTTCCCATAGTAAC
GCCAATAGGGACTTTCCATTGACGTCAATGGGTGGAGTATTTACGGTAAACTGCCCACTTGGCAGTACAT
CAAGTGTATCATATGCCAAGTACGCCCCCTATTGACGTCAATGACGGTAAATGGCCCGCCTGGCATTATG
CCCAGTACATGACCTTATGGGACTTTCCTACTTGGCAGTACATCTACGTATTAGTCATCGCTATTACCAT
G
Features (pLannotate 1.2.2; 27 found; start..end, strand, type, name):
      1..204     +  promoter       CMV promoter: human cytomegalovirus (CMV) immediate early promoter
    289..315     +  misc_feature   MCS (fragment): multiple cloning site
    330..842     +  CDS            Col1a1 (fragment): CO1A1_RAT - Experimental evidence at protein level: Swiss-Prot protein existence level 1. Type I collagen is a member of group I collagen (fibrillar forming collagen). From Rattus norvegicus (Rat).
    957..1673    +  CDS            mEGFP: mEGFP is a basic (constitutively fluorescent) green fluorescent protein published in 2002, derived from Aequorea victoria. It has moderate acid sensitivity.
   4782..5597    +  CDS            COL1A1 (fragment): CO1A1_BOVIN - Experimental evidence at protein level: Swiss-Prot protein existence level 1. Type I collagen is a member of group I collagen (fibrillar forming collagen). From Bos taurus (Bovine).
   5601..5632    +  misc_feature   MCS (fragment): multiple cloning site
   5655..6154    +  promoter       PGK promoter: mouse phosphoglycerate kinase 1 promoter
   6175..6774    +  CDS            PuroR: puromycin N-acetyltransferase; pac from Streptomyces alboniger; confers resistance to puromycin
   6788..7376    +  misc_feature   WPRE: woodchuck hepatitis virus posttranscriptional regulatory element
   7393..7911    +  CDS            nef (fragment): NEF_HV1BR - Experimental evidence at protein level: Swiss-Prot protein existence level 1. Extracellular Nef protein targets CD4(+) T-lymphocytes for apoptosis by interacting with CXCR4 surface receptors (PubMed:14990729). From Human immunodeficiency virus type 1 group M subtype B (isolate BRU/LAI) (HIV-1).
   7959..8216    +  LTR            5' LTR (truncated): truncated 5' long terminal repeat (LTR) from HIV-1
   8367..8389    -  protein_bind   lac operator (fragment): The lac repressor binds to the lac operator to inhibit transcription in E. coli. This inhibition can be relieved by adding lactose or isopropyl-β-D-thiogalactopyranoside (IPTG). lac repressor encoded by lacI
   8393..8423    -  promoter       lac promoter: promoter for the E. coli lac operon
   8438..8459    -  protein_bind   CAP binding site: CAP binding activates transcription in the presence of cAMP. E. coli catabolite activator protein
   8472..8564    -  CDS            lacI (fragment): lac repressor; lacI; The lac repressor binds to the lac operator to inhibit transcription in E. coli. This inhibition can be relieved by adding lactose or isopropyl-β-D-thiogalactopyranoside (IPTG).
   8747..9335    -  rep_origin     ori: high-copy-number ColE1/pMB1/pBR322/pUC origin of replication
   9506..10366   -  CDS            AmpR: β-lactamase; bla; confers resistance to ampicillin, carbenicillin, and related antibiotics
  10367..10471   -  promoter       AmpR promoter: bla
  10519..10653   +  polyA_signal   SV40 poly(A) signal: SV40 polyadenylation signal
  10867..11196   +  CDS            nef (fragment): NEF_HV1BR - Experimental evidence at protein level: Swiss-Prot protein existence level 1. Extracellular Nef protein targets CD4(+) T-lymphocytes for apoptosis by interacting with CXCR4 surface receptors (PubMed:14990729). From Human immunodeficiency virus type 1 group M subtype B (isolate BRU/LAI) (HIV-1).
  11244..11501   +  LTR            5' LTR (truncated): truncated 5' long terminal repeat (LTR) from HIV-1
  11548..11673   +  misc_feature   HIV-1 Ψ: packaging signal of human immunodeficiency virus type 1
  11657..11995   +  CDS            HIV-1 gag (fragment): gag protein from human immunodeficiency virus 1; gag
  12170..12403   +  misc_feature   RRE: The Rev response element (RRE) of HIV-1 allows for Rev-dependent mRNA export from the nucleus to the cytoplasm.
  12780..12880   +  CDS            Rev (fragment): human immunodeficiency virus 1 (HIV-1) Rev protein; rev; enhances nuclear export of unspliced and incompletely spliced viral mRNAs
  12895..13010   +  misc_feature   cPPT/CTS: central polypurine tract and central termination sequence of HIV-1 (lacking the first T)
  13068..13371   +  enhancer       CMV enhancer: human cytomegalovirus immediate early enhancer
