>Addgene plasmid #110726 | pLVX-SBP-mGFP-COL1A1 | addgene full sequence | sequence record 433651 | Addgene NGS Result
GTGATGCGGTTTTGGCAGTACATCAATGGGCGTGGATAGCGGTTTGACTCACGGGGATTTCCAAGTCTCC
ACCCCATTGACGTCAATGGGAGTTTGTTTTGGCACCAAAATCAACGGGACTTTCCAAAATGTCGTAACAA
CTCCGCCCCATTGACGCAAATGGGCGGTAGGCGTGTACGGTGGGAGGTCTATATAAGCAGAGCTCGTTTA
GTGAACCGTCAGATCGCCTGGAGACGCCATCCACGCTGTTTTGACCTCCATAGAAGACACCGACTCTACT
AGAGGATCGCTAGCGCTACCGGACTCAGATCTCGACACCGGTCGCCACCATGTTCAGCTTTGTGGATCTG
CGGCTCCTGCTGCTGCTTGCCGCAACTGCGCTGCTCACACATGGCCAGGAAGAGGGACAGGTGGAAGGGC
AGGATGAGGACATTCCTCCCATCACTTGCGTCCAGAATGGGCTGAGGTACCACGATCGCGATGTCTGGAA
ACCCGAACCCTGTCGGATTTGCGTGTGCGATAATGGCAAGGTGCTGTGTGACGACGTTATCTGCGACGAA
ACCAAGAACTGTCCCGGAGCTGAGGTCCCAGAGGGCGAATGCTGTCCGGTGTGTCCCGATGGCAGCGAGT
CTCCCACAGACCAGGAAACGACCGGAGTAGAGGGCCCGAAAGGGGACACAGGACCACGAGGACCCAGAGG
TCCAGCCGGACCACCCGGTCGTGATGGGATACCAGGGCAACCAGGGCTGCCTGGCCCTCCTGGCCCACCT
GGACCTCCTGGCCCGCCCGGCTTGGGTGGCAACTTTGCAGCCGCTGCAGCGATGGACGAAAAGACCACCG
GATGGAGAGGTGGGCACGTTGTGGAAGGTCTTGCTGGCGAGTTGGAGCAGCTGCGCGCCAGACTCGAGCA
TCACCCACAAGGGCAGAGAGAGCCCATGAAGACACCGGTCGCCACCATGTTCAGCTTTGTGGACCTGCGG
CTCCTGCTGCTGCTTGCCGCAACTGCGCTGCTCACACATGGCCAGGAAGAGGGACAGGTGGAAGGGCAGG
ATGAGGACATTCCTCCCATCACTTGCGTCCAGAATGGGCTGAGGTACCACGATCGCGATGTCTGGAAACC
CGAACCCTGTCGGATTTGCGTGTGCGATAATGGCAAGGTGCTGTGTGACGACGTTATCTGCGACGAAACC
AAGAACTGTCCCGGAGCTGAGGTCCCAGAGGGCGAATGCTGTCCGGTGTGTCCCGATGGCAGCGAGTCTC
CCACAGACCAGGAAACGACCGGAGTAGAGGGCCCGAAAGGGGACACAGGACCACGAGGACCCAGAGGTCC
AGCCGGACCACCCGGTCGTGATGGGATACCAGGGCAACCAGGGCTGCCTGGCCCTCCTGGCCCACCTGGA
CCTCCTGGCCCGCCCGGCTTGGGTGGCAACTTTGCAGCCGCTGCAGCGATGGACGAAAAGACCACCGGAT
GGAGAGGTGGGCACGTTGTGGAAGGTCTTGCTGGCGAGTTGGAGCAGCTGCGCGCCAGACTCGAGCATCA
CCCACAAGGCCAGAGAGAGCCCATGAAGACACCGGTCGCCACCATGGTGAGCAAGGGCGAGGAGCTGTTC
ACCGGGGTGGTGCCCATCCTGGTCGAGCTGGACGGCGACGTAAACGGCCACAAGTTCAGCGTGTCCGGCG
AGGGCGAGGGCGATGCCACCTACGGCAAGCTGACCCTGAAGTTCATCTGCACCACCGGCAAGCTGCCCGT
GCCCTGGCCCACCCTCGTGACCACCCTGACCTACGGCGTGCAGTGCTTCAGCCGCTACCCCGACCACATG
AAGCAGCACGACTTCTTCAAGTCCGCCATGCCCGAAGGCTACGTCCAGGAGCGCACCATCTTCTTCAAGG
ACGACGGCAACTACAAGACCCGCGCCGAGGTGAAGTTCGAGGGCGACACCCTGGTGAACCGCATCGAGCT
GAAGGGCATCGACTTCAAGGAGGACGGCAACATCCTGGGGCACAAGCTGGAGTACAACTACAACAGCCAC
AACGTCTATATCATGGCCGACAAGCAGAAGAACGGCATCAAGGTGAACTTCAAGATCCGCCACAACATCG
AGGACGGCAGCGTGCAGCTCGCCGACCACTACCAGCAGAACACCCCCATCGGCGACGGCCCCGTGCTGCT
GCCCGACAACCACTACCTGAGCACCCAGTCCAAGCTGAGCAAAGACCCCAACGAGAAGCGCGATCACATG
GTCCTGCTGGAGTTCGTGACCGCCGCCGGGATCACTCTCGGCATGGACGAGCTGTACAAGTGCTGCAGCT
GCCCCCAGCTGTCTTATGGCTATGATGAGAAATCAACCGGAGGAATTTCCGTGCCTGGCCCCATGGGTCC
CTCTGGTCCTCGTGGTCTCCCTGGCCCCCCTGGTGCACCTGGTCCCCAAGGCTTCCAAGGTCCCCCTGGT
GAGCCTGGCGAGCCTGGAGCTTCAGGTCCCATGGGTCCCCGAGGTCCCCCAGGTCCCCCTGGAAAGAATG
GAGATGATGGGGAAGCTGGAAAACCTGGTCGTCCTGGTGAGCGTGGGCCTCCTGGGCCTCAGGGTGCTCG
AGGATTGCCCGGAACAGCTGGCCTCCCTGGAATGAAGGGACACAGAGGTTTCAGTGGTTTGGATGGTGCC
AAGGGAGATGCTGGTCCTGCTGGTCCTAAGGGTGAGCCTGGCAGCCCTGGTGAAAATGGAGCTCCTGGTC
AGATGGGCCCCCGTGGCCTGCCTGGTGAGAGAGGTCGCCCTGGAGCCCCTGGCCCTGCTGGTGCTCGTGG
AAATGATGGTGCTACTGGTGCTGCCGGGCCCCCTGGTCCCACCGGCCCCGCTGGTCCTCCTGGCTTCCCT
GGTGCTGTTGGTGCTAAGGGTGAAGCTGGTCCCCAAGGGCCCCGAGGCTCTGAAGGTCCCCAGGGTGTGC
GTGGTGAGCCTGGCCCCCCTGGCCCTGCTGGTGCTGCTGGCCCTGCTGGAAACCCTGGTGCTGATGGACA
GCCTGGTGCTAAAGGTGCCAATGGTGCTCCTGGTATTGCTGGTGCTCCTGGCTTCCCTGGTGCCCGAGGC
CCCTCTGGACCCCAGGGCCCCGGCGGCCCTCCTGGTCCCAAGGGTAACAGCGGTGAACCTGGTGCTCCTG
GCAGCAAAGGAGACACTGGTGCTAAGGGAGAGCCTGGCCCTGTTGGTGTTCAAGGACCCCCTGGCCCTGC
TGGAGAGGAAGGAAAGCGAGGAGCTCGAGGTGAACCCGGACCCACTGGCCTGCCCGGACCCCCTGGCGAG
CGTGGTGGACCTGGTAGCCGTGGTTTCCCTGGCGCAGATGGTGTTGCTGGTCCCAAGGGTCCCGCTGGTG
AACGTGGTTCTCCTGGCCCTGCTGGCCCCAAAGGATCTCCTGGTGAAGCTGGTCGTCCCGGTGAAGCTGG
TCTGCCTGGTGCCAAGGGTCTGACTGGAAGCCCTGGCAGCCCTGGTCCTGATGGCAAAACTGGCCCCCCT
GGTCCCGCCGGTCAAGATGGTCGCCCCGGACCCCCAGGCCCACCTGGTGCCCGTGGTCAGGCTGGTGTGA
TGGGATTCCCTGGACCTAAAGGTGCTGCTGGAGAGCCCGGCAAGGCTGGAGAGCGAGGTGTTCCCGGACC
CCCTGGCGCTGTCGGTCCTGCTGGCAAAGATGGAGAGGCTGGAGCTCAGGGACCCCCTGGCCCTGCTGGT
CCCGCTGGCGAGAGAGGTGAACAAGGCCCTGCTGGCTCCCCCGGATTCCAGGGTCTCCCTGGTCCTGCTG
GTCCTCCAGGTGAAGCAGGCAAACCTGGTGAACAGGGTGTTCCTGGAGACCTTGGCGCCCCTGGCCCCTC
TGGAGCAAGAGGCGAGAGAGGTTTCCCTGGCGAGCGTGGTGTGCAAGGTCCCCCTGGTCCTGCTGGTCCC
CGAGGGGCCAACGGTGCTCCCGGCAACGATGGTGCTAAGGGTGATGCTGGTGCCCCTGGAGCTCCCGGTA
GCCAGGGCGCCCCTGGCCTTCAGGGAATGCCTGGTGAACGTGGTGCAGCTGGTCTTCCAGGGCCTAAGGG
TGACAGAGGTGATGCTGGTCCCAAAGGTGCTGATGGCTCTCCTGGCAAAGATGGCGTCCGTGGTCTGACC
GGCCCCATTGGTCCTCCTGGCCCTGCTGGTGCCCCTGGTGACAAGGGTGAAAGTGGTCCCAGCGGCCCTG
CTGGTCCCACTGGAGCTCGTGGTGCCCCCGGAGACCGTGGTGAGCCTGGTCCCCCCGGCCCTGCTGGCTT
TGCTGGCCCCCCTGGTGCTGACGGCCAACCTGGTGCTAAAGGCGAACCTGGTGATGCTGGTGCTAAAGGC
GATGCTGGTCCCCCTGGCCCTGCCGGACCCGCTGGACCCCCTGGCCCCATTGGTAATGTTGGTGCTCCTG
GAGCCAAAGGTGCTCGCGGCAGCGCTGGTCCCCCTGGTGCTACTGGTTTCCCTGGTGCTGCTGGCCGAGT
CGGTCCTCCTGGCCCCTCTGGAAATGCTGGACCCCCTGGCCCTCCTGGTCCTGCTGGCAAAGAAGGCGGC
AAAGGTCCCCGTGGTGAGACTGGCCCTGCTGGACGTCCTGGTGAAGTTGGTCCCCCTGGTCCCCCTGGCC
CTGCTGGCGAGAAAGGATCCCCTGGTGCTGATGGTCCTGCTGGTGCTCCTGGTACTCCCGGGCCTCAAGG
TATTGCTGGACAGCGTGGTGTGGTCGGCCTGCCTGGTCAGAGAGGAGAGAGAGGCTTCCCTGGTCTTCCT
GGCCCCTCTGGTGAACCTGGCAAACAAGGTCCCTCTGGAGCAAGTGGTGAACGTGGTCCCCCTGGTCCCA
TGGGCCCCCCTGGATTGGCTGGACCCCCTGGTGAATCTGGACGTGAGGGGGCTCCTGGTGCCGAAGGTTC
CCCTGGACGAGACGGTTCTCCTGGCGCCAAGGGTGACCGTGGTGAGACCGGCCCCGCTGGACCCCCTGGT
GCTCCTGGTGCTCCTGGTGCCCCTGGCCCCGTTGGCCCTGCTGGCAAGAGTGGTGATCGTGGTGAGACTG
GTCCTGCTGGTCCCGCCGGTCCTGTCGGCCCTGTTGGCGCCCGTGGCCCCGCCGGACCCCAAGGCCCCCG
TGGTGACAAGGGTGAGACAGGCGAACAGGGCGACAGAGGCATAAAGGGTCACCGTGGCTTCTCTGGCCTC
CAGGGTCCCCCTGGCCCTCCTGGCTCTCCTGGTGAACAAGGTCCCTCTGGAGCCTCTGGTCCTGCTGGTC
CCCGAGGTCCCCCTGGCTCTGCTGGTGCTCCTGGCAAAGATGGACTCAACGGTCTCCCTGGCCCCATTGG
GCCCCCTGGTCCTCGCGGTCGCACTGGTGATGCTGGTCCTGTTGGTCCCCCCGGCCCTCCTGGACCTCCT
GGTCCCCCTGGTCCTCCCAGCGCTGGTTTCGACTTCAGCTTCCTGCCCCAGCCACCTCAAGAGAAGGCTC
ACGATGGTGGCCGCTACTACCGGGCTGATGATGCCAATGTGGTTCGTGACCGTGACCTCGAGGTGGACAC
CACCCTCAAGAGCCTGAGCCAGCAGATCGAGAACATCCGGAGCCCAGAGGGCAGCCGCAAGAACCCCGCC
CGCACCTGCCGTGACCTCAAGATGTGCCACTCTGACTGGAAGAGTGGAGAGTACTGGATTGACCCCAACC
AAGGCTGCAACCTGGATGCCATCAAAGTCTTCTGCAACATGGAGACTGGTGAGACCTGCGTGTACCCCAC
TCAGCCCAGTGTGGCCCAGAAGAACTGGTACATCAGCAAGAACCCCAAGGACAAGAGGCATGTCTGGTTC
GGCGAGAGCATGACCGATGGATTCCAGTTCGAGTATGGCGGCCAGGGCTCCGACCCTGCCGATGTGGCCA
TCCAGCTGACCTTCCTGCGCCTGATGTCCACCGAGGCCTCCCAGAACATCACCTACCACTGCAAGAACAG
CGTGGCCTACATGGACCAGCAGACTGGCAACCTCAAGAAGGCCCTGCTCCTCCAGGGCTCCAACGAGATC
GAGATCCGCGCCGAGGGCAACAGCCGCTTCACCTACAGCGTCACTGTCGATGGCTGCACGAGTCACACCG
GAGCCTGGGGCAAGACAGTGATTGAATACAAAACCACCAAGTCCTCCCGCCTGCCCATCATCGATGTGGC
CCCCTTGGACGTTGGTGCCCCAGACCAGGAATTCGGCTTCGACGTTGGCCCTGTCTGCTTCCTGTAACTG
CAGTCGACGGTACCGCGGGCCCGGGATCCCGCGACTCTAGATAATTCTACCGGGTAGGGGAGGCGCTTTT
CCCAAGGCAGTCTGGAGCATGCGCTTTAGCAGCCCCGCTGGGCACTTGGCGCTACACAAGTGGCCTCTGG
CCTCGCACACATTCCACATCCACCGGTAGGCGCCAACCGGCTCCGTTCTTTGGTGGCCCCTTCGCGCCAC
CTTCTACTCCTCCCCTAGTCAGGAAGTTCCCCCCCGCCCCGCAGCTCGCGTCGTGCAGGACGTGACAAAT
GGAAGTAGCACGTCTCACTAGTCTCGTGCAGATGGACAGCACCGCTGAGCAATGGAAGCGGGTAGGCCTT
TGGGGCAGCGGCCAATAGCAGCTTTGCTCCTTCGCTTTCTGGGCTCAGAGGCTGGGAAGGGGTGGGTCCG
GGGGCGGGCTCAGGGGCGGGCTCAGGGGCGGGGCGGGCGCCCGAAGGTCCTCCGGAGGCCCGGCATTCTG
CACGCTTCAAAAGCGCACGTCTGCCGCGCTGTTCTCCTCTTCCTCATCTCCGGGCCTTTCGACCTGCAGC
CCAAGCTTACCATGACCGAGTACAAGCCCACGGTGCGCCTCGCCACCCGCGACGACGTCCCCAGGGCCGT
ACGCACCCTCGCCGCCGCGTTCGCCGACTACCCCGCCACGCGCCACACCGTCGATCCGGACCGCCACATC
GAGCGGGTCACCGAGCTGCAAGAACTCTTCCTCACGCGCGTCGGGCTCGACATCGGCAAGGTGTGGGTCG
CGGACGACGGCGCCGCGGTGGCGGTCTGGACCACGCCGGAGAGCGTCGAAGCGGGGGCGGTGTTCGCCGA
GATCGGCCCGCGCATGGCCGAGTTGAGCGGTTCCCGGCTGGCCGCGCAGCAACAGATGGAAGGCCTCCTG
GCGCCGCACCGGCCCAAGGAGCCCGCGTGGTTCCTGGCCACCGTCGGCGTCTCGCCCGACCACCAGGGCA
AGGGTCTGGGCAGCGCCGTCGTGCTCCCCGGAGTGGAGGCGGCCGAGCGCGCCGGGGTGCCCGCCTTCCT
GGAGACCTCCGCGCCCCGCAACCTCCCCTTCTACGAGCGGCTCGGCTTCACCGTCACCGCCGACGTCGAG
GTGCCCGAAGGACCGCGCACCTGGTGCATGACCCGCAAGCCCGGTGCCTGACCGCGTCTGGAACAATCAA
CCTCTGGATTACAAAATTTGTGAAAGATTGACTGGTATTCTTAACTATGTTGCTCCTTTTACGCTATGTG
GATACGCTGCTTTAATGCCTTTGTATCATGCTATTGCTTCCCGTATGGCTTTCATTTTCTCCTCCTTGTA
TAAATCCTGGTTGCTGTCTCTTTATGAGGAGTTGTGGCCCGTTGTCAGGCAACGTGGCGTGGTGTGCACT
GTGTTTGCTGACGCAACCCCCACTGGTTGGGGCATTGCCACCACCTGTCAGCTCCTTTCCGGGACTTTCG
CTTTCCCCCTCCCTATTGCCACGGCGGAACTCATCGCCGCCTGCCTTGCCCGCTGCTGGACAGGGGCTCG
GCTGTTGGGCACTGACAATTCCGTGGTGTTGTCGGGGAAGCTGACGTCCTTTCCATGGCTGCTCGCCTGT
GTTGCCACCTGGATTCTGCGCGGGACGTCCTTCTGCTACGTCCCTTCGGCCCTCAATCCAGCGGACCTTC
CTTCCCGCGGCCTGCTGCCGGCTCTGCGGCCTCTTCCGCGTCTTCGCCTTCGCCCTCAGACGAGTCGGAT
CTCCCTTTGGGCCGCCTCCCCGCCTGGAATTAATTCTGCAGTCGAGACCTAGAAAAACATGGAGCAATCA
CAAGTAGCAATACAGCAGCTACCAATGCTGATTGTGCCTGGCTAGAAGCACAAGAGGAGGAGGAGGTGGG
TTTTCCAGTCACACCTCAGGTACCTTTAAGACCAATGACTTACAAGGCAGCTGTAGATCTTAGCCACTTT
TTAAAAGAAAAGAGGGGACTGGAAGGGCTAATTCACTCCCAACGAAGACAAGATATCCTTGATCTGTGGA
TCTACCACACACAAGGCTACTTCCCTGATTAGCAGAACTACACACCAGGGCCAGGGGTCAGATATCCACT
GACCTTTGGATGGTGCTACAAGCTAGTACCAGTTGAGCCAGATAAGGTAGAAGAGGCCAATAAAGGAGAG
AACACCAGCTTGTTACACCCTGTGAGCCTGCATGGGATGGATGACCCGGAGAGAGAAGTGTTAGAGTGGA
GGTTTGACAGCCGCCTAGCATTTCATCACGTGGCCCGAGAGCTGCATCCGGAGTACTTCAAGAACTGCTG
ATATCGAGCTTGCTACAAGGGACTTTCCGCTGGGGACTTTCCAGGGAGGCGTGGCCTGGGCGGGACTGGG
GAGTGGCGAGCCCTCAGATCCTGCATATAAGCAGCTGCTTTTTGCCTGTACTGGGTCTCTCTGGTTAGAC
CAGATCTGAGCCTGGGAGCTCTCTGGCTAACTAGGGAACCCACTGCTTAAGCCTCAATAAAGCTTGCCTT
GAGTGCTTCAAGTAGTGTGTGCCCGTCTGTTGTGTGACTCTGGTAACTAGAGATCCCTCAGACCCTTTTA
GTCAGTGTGGAAAATCTCTAGCAGTAGTAGTTCATGTCATCTTATTATTCAGTATTTATAACTTGCAAAG
AAATGAATATCAGAGAGTGAGAGGCCTTGACATTGCTAGCGTTTTACCGTCGACCTCTAGCTAGAGCTTG
GCGTAATCATGGTCATAGCTGTTTCCTGTGTGAAATTGTTATCCGCTCACAATTCCACACAACATACGAG
CCGGAAGCATAAAGTGTAAAGCCTGGGGTGCCTAATGAGTGAGCTAACTCACATTAATTGCGTTGCGCTC
ACTGCCCGCTTTCCAGTCGGGAAACCTGTCGTGCCAGCTGCATTAATGAATCGGCCAACGCGCGGGGAGA
GGCGGTTTGCGTATTGGGCGCTCTTCCGCTTCCTCGCTCACTGACTCGCTGCGCTCGGTCGTTCGGCTGC
GGCGAGCGGTATCAGCTCACTCAAAGGCGGTAATACGGTTATCCACAGAATCAGGGGATAACGCAGGAAA
GAACATGTGAGCAAAAGGCCAGCAAAAGGCCAGGAACCGTAAAAAGGCCGCGTTGCTGGCGTTTTTCCAT
AGGCTCCGCCCCCCTGACGAGCATCACAAAAATCGACGCTCAAGTCAGAGGTGGCGAAACCCGACAGGAC
TATAAAGATACCAGGCGTTTCCCCCTGGAAGCTCCCTCGTGCGCTCTCCTGTTCCGACCCTGCCGCTTAC
CGGATACCTGTCCGCCTTTCTCCCTTCGGGAAGCGTGGCGCTTTCTCATAGCTCACGCTGTAGGTATCTC
AGTTCGGTGTAGGTCGTTCGCTCCAAGCTGGGCTGTGTGCACGAACCCCCCGTTCAGCCCGACCGCTGCG
CCTTATCCGGTAACTATCGTCTTGAGTCCAACCCGGTAAGACACGACTTATCGCCACTGGCAGCAGCCAC
TGGTAACAGGATTAGCAGAGCGAGGTATGTAGGCGGTGCTACAGAGTTCTTGAAGTGGTGGCCTAACTAC
GGCTACACTAGAAGAACAGTATTTGGTATCTGCGCTCTGCTGAAGCCAGTTACCTTCGGAAAAAGAGTTG
GTAGCTCTTGATCCGGCAAACAAACCACCGCTGGTAGCGGTGGTTTTTTTGTTTGCAAGCAGCAGATTAC
GCGCAGAAAAAAAGGATCTCAAGAAGATCCTTTGATCTTTTCTACGGGGTCTGACGCTCAGTGGAACGAA
AACTCACGTTAAGGGATTTTGGTCATGAGATTATCAAAAAGGATCTTCACCTAGATCCTTTTAAATTAAA
AATGAAGTTTTAAATCAATCTAAAGTATATATGAGTAAACTTGGTCTGACAGTTACCAATGCTTAATCAG
TGAGGCACCTATCTCAGCGATCTGTCTATTTCGTTCATCCATAGTTGCCTGACTCCCCGTCGTGTAGATA
ACTACGATACGGGAGGGCTTACCATCTGGCCCCAGTGCTGCAATGATACCGCGAGACCCACGCTCACCGG
CTCCAGATTTATCAGCAATAAACCAGCCAGCCGGAAGGGCCGAGCGCAGAAGTGGTCCTGCAACTTTATC
CGCCTCCATCCAGTCTATTAATTGTTGCCGGGAAGCTAGAGTAAGTAGTTCGCCAGTTAATAGTTTGCGC
AACGTTGTTGCCATTGCTACAGGCATCGTGGTGTCACGCTCGTCGTTTGGTATGGCTTCATTCAGCTCCG
GTTCCCAACGATCAAGGCGAGTTACATGATCCCCCATGTTGTGCAAAAAAGCGGTTAGCTCCTTCGGTCC
TCCGATCGTTGTCAGAAGTAAGTTGGCCGCAGTGTTATCACTCATGGTTATGGCAGCACTGCATAATTCT
CTTACTGTCATGCCATCCGTAAGATGCTTTTCTGTGACTGGTGAGTACTCAACCAAGTCATTCTGAGAAT
AGTGTATGCGGCGACCGAGTTGCTCTTGCCCGGCGTCAATACGGGATAATACCGCGCCACATAGCAGAAC
TTTAAAAGTGCTCATCATTGGAAAACGTTCTTCGGGGCGAAAACTCTCAAGGATCTTACCGCTGTTGAGA
TCCAGTTCGATGTAACCCACTCGTGCACCCAACTGATCTTCAGCATCTTTTACTTTCACCAGCGTTTCTG
GGTGAGCAAAAACAGGAAGGCAAAATGCCGCAAAAAAGGGAATAAGGGCGACACGGAAATGTTGAATACT
CATACTCTTCCTTTTTCAATATTATTGAAGCATTTATCAGGGTTATTGTCTCATGAGCGGATACATATTT
GAATGTATTTAGAAAAATAAACAAATAGGGGTTCCGCGCACATTTCCCCGAAAAGTGCCACCTGACGTCG
ACGGATCGGGAGATCAACTTGTTTATTGCAGCTTATAATGGTTACAAATAAAGCAATAGCATCACAAATT
TCACAAATAAAGCATTTTTTTCACTGCATTCTAGTTGTGGTTTGTCCAAACTCATCAATGTATCTTATCA
TGTCTGGATCAACTGGATAACTCAAGCTAACCAAAATCATCCCAAACTTCCCACCCCATACCCTATTACC
ACTGCCAATTACCTGTGGTTTCATTTACTCTAAACCTGTGATTCCTCTGAATTATTTTCATTTTAAAGAA
ATTGTATTTGTTAAATATGTACTACAAACTTAGTAGTTGGAAGGGCTAATTCACTCCCAAAGAAGACAAG
ATATCCTTGATCTGTGGATCTACCACACACAAGGCTACTTCCCTGATTAGCAGAACTACACACCAGGGCC
AGGGGTCAGATATCCACTGACCTTTGGATGGTGCTACAAGCTAGTACCAGTTGAGCCAGATAAGGTAGAA
GAGGCCAATAAAGGAGAGAACACCAGCTTGTTACACCCTGTGAGCCTGCATGGGATGGATGACCCGGAGA
GAGAAGTGTTAGAGTGGAGGTTTGACAGCCGCCTAGCATTTCATCACGTGGCCCGAGAGCTGCATCCGGA
GTACTTCAAGAACTGCTGATATCGAGCTTGCTACAAGGGACTTTCCGCTGGGGACTTTCCAGGGAGGCGT
GGCCTGGGCGGGACTGGGGAGTGGCGAGCCCTCAGATCCTGCATATAAGCAGCTGCTTTTTGCCTGTACT
GGGTCTCTCTGGTTAGACCAGATCTGAGCCTGGGAGCTCTCTGGCTAACTAGGGAACCCACTGCTTAAGC
CTCAATAAAGCTTGCCTTGAGTGCTTCAAGTAGTGTGTGCCCGTCTGTTGTGTGACTCTGGTAACTAGAG
ATCCCTCAGACCCTTTTAGTCAGTGTGGAAAATCTCTAGCAGTGGCGCCCGAACAGGGACTTGAAAGCGA
AAGGGAAACCAGAGGAGCTCTCTCGACGCAGGACTCGGCTTGCTGAAGCGCGCACGGCAAGAGGCGAGGG
GCGGCGACTGGTGAGTACGCCAAAAATTTTGACTAGCGGAGGCTAGAAGGAGAGAGATGGGTGCGAGAGC
GTCAGTATTAAGCGGGGGAGAATTAGATCGCGATGGGAAAAAATTCGGTTAAGGCCAGGGGGAAAGAAAA
AATATAAATTAAAACATATAGTATGGGCAAGCAGGGAGCTAGAACGATTCGCAGTTAATCCTGGCCTGTT
AGAAACATCAGAAGGCTGTAGACAAATACTGGGACAGCTACAACCATCCCTTCAGACAGGATCAGAAGAA
CTTAGATCATTATATAATACAGTAGCAACCCTCTATTGTGTGCATCAAAGGATAGAGATAAAAGACACCA
AGGAAGCTTTAGACAAGATAGAGGAAGAGCAAAACAAAAGTAAGACCACCGCACAGCAAGCGGCCGGCCG
CTGATCTTCAGACCTGGAGGAGGAGATATGAGGGACAATTGGAGAAGTGAATTATATAAATATAAAGTAG
TAAAAATTGAACCATTAGGAGTAGCACCCACCAAGGCAAAGAGAAGAGTGGTGCAGAGAGAAAAAAGAGC
AGTGGGAATAGGAGCTTTGTTCCTTGGGTTCTTGGGAGCAGCAGGAAGCACTATGGGCGCAGCGTCAATG
ACGCTGACGGTACAGGCCAGACAATTATTGTCTGGTATAGTGCAGCAGCAGAACAATTTGCTGAGGGCTA
TTGAGGCGCAACAGCATCTGTTGCAACTCACAGTCTGGGGCATCAAGCAGCTCCAGGCAAGAATCCTGGC
TGTGGAAAGATACCTAAAGGATCAACAGCTCCTGGGGATTTGGGGTTGCTCTGGAAAACTCATTTGCACC
ACTGCTGTGCCTTGGAATGCTAGTTGGAGTAATAAATCTCTGGAACAGATTTGGAATCACACGACCTGGA
TGGAGTGGGACAGAGAAATTAACAATTACACAAGCTTAATACACTCCTTAATTGAAGAATCGCAAAACCA
GCAAGAAAAGAATGAACAAGAATTATTGGAATTAGATAAATGGGCAAGTTTGTGGAATTGGTTTAACATA
ACAAATTGGCTGTGGTATATAAAATTATTCATAATGATAGTAGGAGGCTTGGTAGGTTTAAGAATAGTTT
TTGCTGTACTTTCTATAGTGAATAGAGTTAGGCAGGGATATTCACCATTATCGTTTCAGACCCACCTCCC
AACCCCGAGGGGACCCGACAGGCCCGAAGGAATAGAAGAAGAAGGTGGAGAGAGAGACAGAGACAGATCC
ATTCGATTAGTGAACGGATCTCGACGGTATCGCCTTTAAAAGAAAAGGGGGGATTGGGGGGTACAGTGCA
GGGGAAAGAATAGTAGACATAATAGCAACAGACATACAAACTAAAGAATTACAAAAACAAATTACAAAAA
TTCAAAATTTTCGGGTTTATTACAGGGACAGCAGAGATCCAGTTTATCGATAAGCTTGGGAGTTCCGCGT
TACATAACTTACGGTAAATGGCCCGCCTGGCTGACCGCCCAACGACCCCCGCCCATTGACGTCAATAATG
ACGTATGTTCCCATAGTAACGCCAATAGGGACTTTCCATTGACGTCAATGGGTGGAGTATTTACGGTAAA
CTGCCCACTTGGCAGTACATCAAGTGTATCATATGCCAAGTACGCCCCCTATTGACGTCAATGACGGTAA
ATGGCCCGCCTGGCATTATGCCCAGTACATGACCTTATGGGACTTTCCTACTTGGCAGTACATCTACGTA
TTAGTCATCGCTATTACCATG
Features (pLannotate 1.2.2; 27 found; start..end, strand, type, name):
      1..204     +  promoter       CMV promoter: human cytomegalovirus (CMV) immediate early promoter
    289..315     +  misc_feature   MCS (fragment): multiple cloning site
    330..1469    +  CDS            COL1A1 (fragment): CO1A1_BOVIN - Experimental evidence at protein level: Swiss-Prot protein existence level 1. Type I collagen is a member of group I collagen (fibrillar forming collagen). From Bos taurus (Bovine).
   1584..2300    +  CDS            mEGFP: mEGFP is a basic (constitutively fluorescent) green fluorescent protein published in 2002, derived from Aequorea victoria. It has moderate acid sensitivity.
   5409..6224    +  CDS            COL1A1 (fragment): CO1A1_BOVIN - Experimental evidence at protein level: Swiss-Prot protein existence level 1. Type I collagen is a member of group I collagen (fibrillar forming collagen). From Bos taurus (Bovine).
   6228..6259    +  misc_feature   MCS (fragment): multiple cloning site
   6282..6781    +  promoter       PGK promoter: mouse phosphoglycerate kinase 1 promoter
   6802..7401    +  CDS            PuroR: puromycin N-acetyltransferase; pac from Streptomyces alboniger; confers resistance to puromycin
   7415..8003    +  misc_feature   WPRE: woodchuck hepatitis virus posttranscriptional regulatory element
   8020..8538    +  CDS            nef (fragment): NEF_HV1BR - Experimental evidence at protein level: Swiss-Prot protein existence level 1. Extracellular Nef protein targets CD4(+) T-lymphocytes for apoptosis by interacting with CXCR4 surface receptors (PubMed:14990729). From Human immunodeficiency virus type 1 group M subtype B (isolate BRU/LAI) (HIV-1).
   8586..8843    +  LTR            5' LTR (truncated): truncated 5' long terminal repeat (LTR) from HIV-1
   8994..9016    -  protein_bind   lac operator (fragment): The lac repressor binds to the lac operator to inhibit transcription in E. coli. This inhibition can be relieved by adding lactose or isopropyl-β-D-thiogalactopyranoside (IPTG). lac repressor encoded by lacI
   9020..9050    -  promoter       lac promoter: promoter for the E. coli lac operon
   9065..9086    -  protein_bind   CAP binding site: CAP binding activates transcription in the presence of cAMP. E. coli catabolite activator protein
   9099..9191    -  CDS            lacI (fragment): lac repressor; lacI; The lac repressor binds to the lac operator to inhibit transcription in E. coli. This inhibition can be relieved by adding lactose or isopropyl-β-D-thiogalactopyranoside (IPTG).
   9374..9962    -  rep_origin     ori: high-copy-number ColE1/pMB1/pBR322/pUC origin of replication
  10133..10993   -  CDS            AmpR: β-lactamase; bla; confers resistance to ampicillin, carbenicillin, and related antibiotics
  10994..11098   -  promoter       AmpR promoter: bla
  11146..11280   +  polyA_signal   SV40 poly(A) signal: SV40 polyadenylation signal
  11447..11776   +  CDS            nef (fragment): NEF_HV1BR - Experimental evidence at protein level: Swiss-Prot protein existence level 1. Extracellular Nef protein targets CD4(+) T-lymphocytes for apoptosis by interacting with CXCR4 surface receptors (PubMed:14990729). From Human immunodeficiency virus type 1 group M subtype B (isolate BRU/LAI) (HIV-1).
  11824..12081   +  LTR            5' LTR (truncated): truncated 5' long terminal repeat (LTR) from HIV-1
  12128..12253   +  misc_feature   HIV-1 Ψ: packaging signal of human immunodeficiency virus type 1
  12237..12575   +  CDS            HIV-1 gag (fragment): gag protein from human immunodeficiency virus 1; gag
  12750..12983   +  misc_feature   RRE: The Rev response element (RRE) of HIV-1 allows for Rev-dependent mRNA export from the nucleus to the cytoplasm.
  13360..13460   +  CDS            Rev (fragment): human immunodeficiency virus 1 (HIV-1) Rev protein; rev; enhances nuclear export of unspliced and incompletely spliced viral mRNAs
  13475..13590   +  misc_feature   cPPT/CTS: central polypurine tract and central termination sequence of HIV-1 (lacking the first T)
  13648..13951   +  enhancer       CMV enhancer: human cytomegalovirus immediate early enhancer
