>Addgene plasmid #110726 | pLVX-SBP-mGFP-COL1A1 Sequencing Result | analyzer sequence | sequence record 327059
GTGATGCGGTTTTGGCAGTACATCAATGGGCGTGGATAGCGGTTTGACTCACGGGGATTTCCAAGTCTCC
ACCCCATTGACGTCAATGGGAGTTTGTTTTGGCACCAAAATCAACGGGACTTTCCAAAATGTCGTAACAA
CTCCGCCCCATTGACGCAAATGGGCGGTAGGCGTGTACGGTGGGAGGTCTATATAAGCAGAGCTCGTTTA
GTGAACCGTCAGATCGCCTGGAGACGCCATCCACGCTGTTTTGACCTCCATAGAAGACACCGACTCTACT
AGAGGATCGCTAGCGCTACCGGACTCAGATCTCGACACCGGTCGCCACCATGTTCAGCTTTGTGGATCTG
CGGCTCCTGCTGCTGCTTGCCGCAACTGCGCTGCTCACACATGGCCAGGAAGAGGGACAGGTGGAAGGGC
AGGATGAGGACATTCCTCCCATCACTTGCGTCCAGAATGGGCTGAGGTACCACGATCGCGATGTCTGGAA
ACCCGAACCCTGTCGGATTTGCGTGTGCGATAATGGCAAGGTGCTGTGTGACGACGTTATCTGCGACGAA
ACCAAGAACTGTCCCGGAGCTGAGGTCCCAGAGGGCGAATGCTGTCCGGTGTGTCCCGATGGCAGCGAGT
CTCCCACAGACCAGGAAACGACCGGAGTAGAGGGCCCGAAAGGGGACACAGGACCACGAGGACCCAGAGG
TCCAGCCGGACCACCCGGTCGTGATGGGATACCAGGGCAACCAGGGCTGCCTGGCCCTCCTGGCCCACCT
GGACCTCCTGGCCCGCCCGGCTTGGGTGGCAACTTTGCAGCCGCTGCAGCGATGGACGAAAAGACCACCG
GATGGAGAGGTGGGCACGTTGTGGAAGGTCTTGCTGGCGAGTTGGAGCAGCTGCGCGCCAGACTCGAGCA
TCACCCACAAGGCCAGAGAGAGCCCATGAAGACACCGGTCGCCACCATGGTGAGCAAGGGCGAGGAGCTG
TTCACCGGGGTGGTGCCCATCCTGGTCGAGCTGGACGGCGACGTAAACGGCCACAAGTTCAGCGTGTCCG
GCGAGGGCGAGGGCGATGCCACCTACGGCAAGCTGACCCTGAAGTTCATCTGCACCACCGGCAAGCTGCC
CGTGCCCTGGCCCACCCTCGTGACCACCCTGACCTACGGCGTGCAGTGCTTCAGCCGCTACCCCGACCAC
ATGAAGCAGCACGACTTCTTCAAGTCCGCCATGCCCGAAGGCTACGTCCAGGAGCGCACCATCTTCTTCA
AGGACGACGGCAACTACAAGACCCGCGCCGAGGTGAAGTTCGAGGGCGACACCCTGGTGAACCGCATCGA
GCTGAAGGGCATCGACTTCAAGGAGGACGGCAACATCCTGGGGCACAAGCTGGAGTACAACTACAACAGC
CACAACGTCTATATCATGGCCGACAAGCAGAAGAACGGCATCAAGGTGAACTTCAAGATCCGCCACAACA
TCGAGGACGGCAGCGTGCAGCTCGCCGACCACTACCAGCAGAACACCCCCATCGGCGACGGCCCCGTGCT
GCTGCCCGACAACCACTACCTGAGCACCCAGTCCAAGCTGAGCAAAGACCCCAACGAGAAGCGCGATCAC
ATGGTCCTGCTGGAGTTCGTGACCGCCGCCGGGATCACTCTCGGCATGGACGAGCTGTACAAGTGCTGCA
GCTGCCCCCAGCTGTCTTATGGCTATGATGAGAAATCAACCGGAGGAATTTCCGTGCCTGGCCCCATGGG
TCCCTCTGGTCCTCGTGGTCTCCCTGGCCCCCCTGGTGCACCTGGTCCCCAAGGCTTCCAAGGTCCCCCT
GGTGAGCCTGGCGAGCCTGGAGCTTCAGGTCCCATGGGTCCCCGAGGTCCCCCAGGTCCCCCTGGAAAGA
ATGGAGATGATGGGGAAGCTGGAAAACCTGGTCGTCCTGGTGAGCGTGGGCCTCCTGGGCCTCAGGGTGC
TCGAGGATTGCCCGGAACAGCTGGCCTCCCTGGAATGAAGGGACACAGAGGTTTCAGTGGTTTGGATGGT
GCCAAGGGAGATGCTGGTCCTGCTGGTCCTAAGGGTGAGCCTGGCAGCCCTGGTGAAAATGGAGCTCCTG
GTCAGATGGGCCCCCGTGGCCTGCCTGGTGAGAGAGGTCGCCCTGGAGCCCCTGGCCCTGCTGGTGCTCG
TGGAAATGATGGTGCTACTGGTGCTGCCGGGCCCCCTGGTCCCACCGGCCCCGCTGGTCCTCCTGGCTTC
CCTGGTGCTGTTGGTGCTAAGGGTGAAGCTGGTCCCCAAGGGCCCCGAGGCTCTGAAGGTCCCCAGGGTG
TGCGTGGTGAGCCTGGCCCCCCTGGCCCTGCTGGTGCTGCTGGCCCTGCTGGAAACCCTGGTGCTGATGG
ACAGCCTGGTGCTAAAGGTGCCAATGGTGCTCCTGGTATTGCTGGTGCTCCTGGCTTCCCTGGTGCCCGA
GGCCCCTCTGGACCCCAGGGCCCCGGCGGCCCTCCTGGTCCCAAGGGTAACAGCGGTGAACCTGGTGCTC
CTGGCAGCAAAGGAGACACTGGTGCTAAGGGAGAGCCTGGCCCTGTTGGTGTTCAAGGACCCCCTGGCCC
TGCTGGAGAGGAAGGAAAGCGAGGAGCTCGAGGTGAACCCGGACCCACTGGCCTGCCCGGACCCCCTGGC
GAGCGTGGTGGACCTGGTAGCCGTGGTTTCCCTGGCGCAGATGGTGTTGCTGGTCCCAAGGGTCCCGCTG
GTGAACGTGGTTCTCCTGGCCCTGCTGGCCCCAAAGGATCTCCTGGTGAAGCTGGTCGTCCCGGTGAAGC
TGGTCTGCCTGGTGCCAAGGGTCTGACTGGAAGCCCTGGCAGCCCTGGTCCTGATGGCAAAACTGGCCCC
CCTGGTCCCGCCGGTCAAGATGGTCGCCCCGGACCCCCAGGCCCACCTGGTGCCCGTGGTCAGGCTGGTG
TGATGGGATTCCCTGGACCTAAAGGTGCTGCTGGAGAGCCCGGCAAGGCTGGAGAGCGAGGTGTTCCCGG
ACCCCCTGGCGCTGTCGGTCCTGCTGGCAAAGATGGAGAGGCTGGAGCTCAGGGACCCCCTGGCCCTGCT
GGTCCCGCTGGCGAGAGAGGTGAACAAGGCCCTGCTGGCTCCCCCGGATTCCAGGGTCTCCCTGGTCCTG
CTGGTCCTCCAGGTGAAGCAGGCAAACCTGGTGAACAGGGTGTTCCTGGAGACCTTGGCGCCCCTGGCCC
CTCTGGAGCAAGAGGCGAGAGAGGTTTCCCTGGCGAGCGTGGTGTGCAAGGTCCCCCTGGTCCTGCTGGT
CCCCGAGGGGCCAACGGTGCTCCCGGCAACGATGGTGCTAAGGGTGATGCTGGTGCCCCTGGAGCTCCCG
GTAGCCAGGGCGCCCCTGGCCTTCAGGGAATGCCTGGTGAACGTGGTGCAGCTGGTCTTCCAGGGCCTAA
GGGTGACAGAGGTGATGCTGGTCCCAAAGGTGCTGATGGCTCTCCTGGCAAAGATGGCGTCCGTGGTCTG
ACCGGCCCCATTGGTCCTCCTGGCCCTGCTGGTGCCCCTGGTGACAAGGGTGAAAGTGGTCCCAGCGGCC
CTGCTGGTCCCACTGGAGCTCGTGGTGCCCCCGGAGACCGTGGTGAGCCTGGTCCCCCCGGCCCTGCTGG
CTTTGCTGGCCCCCCTGGTGCTGACGGCCAACCTGGTGCTAAAGGCGAACCTGGTGATGCTGGTGCTAAA
GGCGATGCTGGTCCCCCTGGCCCTGCCGGACCCGCTGGACCCCCTGGCCCCATTGGTAATGTTGGTGCTC
CTGGAGCCAAAGGTGCTCGCGGCAGCGCTGGTCCCCCTGGTGCTACTGGTTTCCCTGGTGCTGCTGGCCG
AGTCGGTCCTCCTGGCCCCTCTGGAAATGCTGGACCCCCTGGCCCTCCTGGTCCTGCTGGCAAAGAAGGC
GGCAAAGGTCCCCGTGGTGAGACTGGCCCTGCTGGACGTCCTGGTGAAGTTGGTCCCCCTGGTCCCCCTG
GCCCTGCTGGCGAGAAAGGATCCCCTGGTGCTGATGGTCCTGCTGGTGCTCCTGGTACTCCCGGGCCTCA
AGGTATTGCTGGACAGCGTGGTGTGGTCGGCCTGCCTGGTCAGAGAGGAGAGAGAGGCTTCCCTGGTCTT
CCTGGCCCCTCTGGTGAACCTGGCAAACAAGGTCCCTCTGGAGCAAGTGGTGAACGTGGTCCCCCTGGTC
CCATGGGCCCCCCTGGATTGGCTGGACCCCCTGGTGAATCTGGACGTGAGGGGGCTCCTGGTGCCGAAGG
TTCCCCTGGACGAGACGGTTCTCCTGGCGCCAAGGGTGACCGTGGTGAGACCGGCCCCGCTGGACCCCCT
GGTGCTCCTGGTGCTCCTGGTGCCCCTGGCCCCGTTGGCCCTGCTGGCAAGAGTGGTGATCGTGGTGAGA
CTGGTCCTGCTGGTCCCGCCGGTCCTGTCGGCCCTGTTGGCGCCCGTGGCCCCGCCGGACCCCAAGGCCC
CCGTGGTGACAAGGGTGAGACAGGCGAACAGGGCGACAGAGGCATAAAGGGTCACCGTGGCTTCTCTGGC
CTCCAGGGTCCCCCTGGCCCTCCTGGCTCTCCTGGTGAACAAGGTCCCTCTGGAGCCTCTGGTCCTGCTG
GTCCCCGAGGTCCCCCTGGCTCTGCTGGTGCTCCTGGCAAAGATGGACTCAACGGTCTCCCTGGCCCCAT
TGGGCCCCCTGGTCCTCGCGGTCGCACTGGTGATGCTGGTCCTGTTGGTCCCCCCGGCCCTCCTGGACCT
CCTGGTCCCCCTGGTCCTCCCAGCGCTGGTTTCGACTTCAGCTTCCTGCCCCAGCCACCTCAAGAGAAGG
CTCACGATGGTGGCCGCTACTACCGGGCTGATGATGCCAATGTGGTTCGTGACCGTGACCTCGAGGTGGA
CACCACCCTCAAGAGCCTGAGCCAGCAGATCGAGAACATCCGGAGCCCAGAGGGCAGCCGCAAGAACCCC
GCCCGCACCTGCCGTGACCTCAAGATGTGCCACTCTGACTGGAAGAGTGGAGAGTACTGGATTGACCCCA
ACCAAGGCTGCAACCTGGATGCCATCAAAGTCTTCTGCAACATGGAGACTGGTGAGACCTGCGTGTACCC
CACTCAGCCCAGTGTGGCCCAGAAGAACTGGTACATCAGCAAGAACCCCAAGGACAAGAGGCATGTCTGG
TTCGGCGAGAGCATGACCGATGGATTCCAGTTCGAGTATGGCGGCCAGGGCTCCGACCCTGCCGATGTGG
CCATCCAGCTGACCTTCCTGCGCCTGATGTCCACCGAGGCCTCCCAGAACATCACCTACCACTGCAAGAA
CAGCGTGGCCTACATGGACCAGCAGACTGGCAACCTCAAGAAGGCCCTGCTCCTCCAGGGCTCCAACGAG
ATCGAGATCCGCGCCGAGGGCAACAGCCGCTTCACCTACAGCGTCACTGTCGATGGCTGCACGAGTCACA
CCGGAGCCTGGGGCAAGACAGTGATTGAATACAAAACCACCAAGTCCTCCCGCCTGCCCATCATCGATGT
GGCCCCCTTGGACGTTGGTGCCCCAGACCAGGAATTCGGCTTCGACGTTGGCCCTGTCTGCTTCCTGTAA
CTGCAGTCGACGGTACCGCGGGCCCGGGATCCCGCGACTCTAGATAATTCTACCGGGTAGGGGAGGCGCT
TTTCCCAAGGCAGTCTGGAGCATGCGCTTTAGCAGCCCCGCTGGGCACTTGGCGCTACACAAGTGGCCTC
TGGCCTCGCACACATTCCACATCCACCGGTAGGCGCCAACCGGCTCCGTTCTTTGGTGGCCCCTTCGCGC
CACCTTCTACTCCTCCCCTAGTCAGGAAGTTCCCCCCCGCCCCGCAGCTCGCGTCGTGCAGGACGTGACA
AATGGAAGTAGCACGTCTCACTAGTCTCGTGCAGATGGACAGCACCGCTGAGCAATGGAAGCGGGTAGGC
CTTTGGGGCAGCGGCCAATAGCAGCTTTGCTCCTTCGCTTTCTGGGCTCAGAGGCTGGGAAGGGGTGGGT
CCGGGGGCGGGCTCAGGGGCGGGCTCAGGGGCGGGGCGGGCGCCCGAAGGTCCTCCGGAGGCCCGGCATT
CTGCACGCTTCAAAAGCGCACGTCTGCCGCGCTGTTCTCCTCTTCCTCATCTCCGGGCCTTTCGACCTGC
AGCCCAAGCTTACCATGACCGAGTACAAGCCCACGGTGCGCCTCGCCACCCGCGACGACGTCCCCAGGGC
CGTACGCACCCTCGCCGCCGCGTTCGCCGACTACCCCGCCACGCGCCACACCGTCGATCCGGACCGCCAC
ATCGAGCGGGTCACCGAGCTGCAAGAACTCTTCCTCACGCGCGTCGGGCTCGACATCGGCAAGGTGTGGG
TCGCGGACGACGGCGCCGCGGTGGCGGTCTGGACCACGCCGGAGAGCGTCGAAGCGGGGGCGGTGTTCGC
CGAGATCGGCCCGCGCATGGCCGAGTTGAGCGGTTCCCGGCTGGCCGCGCAGCAACAGATGGAAGGCCTC
CTGGCGCCGCACCGGCCCAAGGAGCCCGCGTGGTTCCTGGCCACCGTCGGCGTCTCGCCCGACCACCAGG
GCAAGGGTCTGGGCAGCGCCGTCGTGCTCCCCGGAGTGGAGGCGGCCGAGCGCGCCGGGGTGCCCGCCTT
CCTGGAGACCTCCGCGCCCCGCAACCTCCCCTTCTACGAGCGGCTCGGCTTCACCGTCACCGCCGACGTC
GAGGTGCCCGAAGGACCGCGCACCTGGTGCATGACCCGCAAGCCCGGTGCCTGACCGCGTCTGGAACAAT
CAACCTCTGGATTACAAAATTTGTGAAAGATTGACTGGTATTCTTAACTATGTTGCTCCTTTTACGCTAT
GTGGATACGCTGCTTTAATGCCTTTGTATCATGCTATTGCTTCCCGTATGGCTTTCATTTTCTCCTCCTT
GTATAAATCCTGGTTGCTGTCTCTTTATGAGGAGTTGTGGCCCGTTGTCAGGCAACGTGGCGTGGTGTGC
ACTGTGTTTGCTGACGCAACCCCCACTGGTTGGGGCATTGCCACCACCTGTCAGCTCCTTTCCGGGACTT
TCGCTTTCCCCCTCCCTATTGCCACGGCGGAACTCATCGCCGCCTGCCTTGCCCGCTGCTGGACAGGGGC
TCGGCTGTTGGGCACTGACAATTCCGTGGTGTTGTCGGGGAAGCTGACGTCCTTTCCATGGCTGCTCGCC
TGTGTTGCCACCTGGATTCTGCGCGGGACGTCCTTCTGCTACGTCCCTTCGGCCCTCAATCCAGCGGACC
TTCCTTCCCGCGGCCTGCTGCCGGCTCTGCGGCCTCTTCCGCGTCTTCGCCTTCGCCCTCAGACGAGTCG
GATCTCCCTTTGGGCCGCCTCCCCGCCTGGAATTAATTCTGCAGTCGAGACCTAGAAAAACATGGAGCAA
TCACAAGTAGCAATACAGCAGCTACCAATGCTGATTGTGCCTGGCTAGAAGCACAAGAGGAGGAGGAGGT
GGGTTTTCCAGTCACACCTCAGGTACCTTTAAGACCAATGACTTACAAGGCAGCTGTAGATCTTAGCCAC
TTTTTAAAAGAAAAGAGGGGACTGGAAGGGCTAATTCACTCCCAACGAAGACAAGATATCCTTGATCTGT
GGATCTACCACACACAAGGCTACTTCCCTGATTAGCAGAACTACACACCAGGGCCAGGGGTCAGATATCC
ACTGACCTTTGGATGGTGCTACAAGCTAGTACCAGTTGAGCCAGATAAGGTAGAAGAGGCCAATAAAGGA
GAGAACACCAGCTTGTTACACCCTGTGAGCCTGCATGGGATGGATGACCCGGAGAGAGAAGTGTTAGAGT
GGAGGTTTGACAGCCGCCTAGCATTTCATCACGTGGCCCGAGAGCTGCATCCGGAGTACTTCAAGAACTG
CTGATATCGAGCTTGCTACAAGGGACTTTCCGCTGGGGACTTTCCAGGGAGGCGTGGCCTGGGCGGGACT
GGGGAGTGGCGAGCCCTCAGATCCTGCATATAAGCAGCTGCTTTTTGCCTGTACTGGGTCTCTCTGGTTA
GACCAGATCTGAGCCTGGGAGCTCTCTGGCTAACTAGGGAACCCACTGCTTAAGCCTCAATAAAGCTTGC
CTTGAGTGCTTCAAGTAGTGTGTGCCCGTCTGTTGTGTGACTCTGGTAACTAGAGATCCCTCAGACCCTT
TTAGTCAGTGTGGAAAATCTCTAGCAGTAGTAGTTCATGTCATCTTATTATTCAGTATTTATAACTTGCA
AAGAAATGAATATCAGAGAGTGAGAGGCCTTGACATTGCTAGCGTTTTACCGTCGACCTCTAGCTAGAGC
TTGGCGTAATCATGGTCATAGCTGTTTCCTGTGTGAAATTGTTATCCGCTCACAATTCCACACAACATAC
GAGCCGGAAGCATAAAGTGTAAAGCCTGGGGTGCCTAATGAGTGAGCTAACTCACATTAATTGCGTTGCG
CTCACTGCCCGCTTTCCAGTCGGGAAACCTGTCGTGCCAGCTGCATTAATGAATCGGCCAACGCGCGGGG
AGAGGCGGTTTGCGTATTGGGCGCTCTTCCGCTTCCTCGCTCACTGACTCGCTGCGCTCGGTCGTTCGGC
TGCGGCGAGCGGTATCAGCTCACTCAAAGGCGGTAATACGGTTATCCACAGAATCAGGGGATAACGCAGG
AAAGAACATGTGAGCAAAAGGCCAGCAAAAGGCCAGGAACCGTAAAAAGGCCGCGTTGCTGGCGTTTTTC
CATAGGCTCCGCCCCCCTGACGAGCATCACAAAAATCGACGCTCAAGTCAGAGGTGGCGAAACCCGACAG
GACTATAAAGATACCAGGCGTTTCCCCCTGGAAGCTCCCTCGTGCGCTCTCCTGTTCCGACCCTGCCGCT
TACCGGATACCTGTCCGCCTTTCTCCCTTCGGGAAGCGTGGCGCTTTCTCATAGCTCACGCTGTAGGTAT
CTCAGTTCGGTGTAGGTCGTTCGCTCCAAGCTGGGCTGTGTGCACGAACCCCCCGTTCAGCCCGACCGCT
GCGCCTTATCCGGTAACTATCGTCTTGAGTCCAACCCGGTAAGACACGACTTATCGCCACTGGCAGCAGC
CACTGGTAACAGGATTAGCAGAGCGAGGTATGTAGGCGGTGCTACAGAGTTCTTGAAGTGGTGGCCTAAC
TACGGCTACACTAGAAGAACAGTATTTGGTATCTGCGCTCTGCTGAAGCCAGTTACCTTCGGAAAAAGAG
TTGGTAGCTCTTGATCCGGCAAACAAACCACCGCTGGTAGCGGTGGTTTTTTTGTTTGCAAGCAGCAGAT
TACGCGCAGAAAAAAAGGATCTCAAGAAGATCCTTTGATCTTTTCTACGGGGTCTGACGCTCAGTGGAAC
GAAAACTCACGTTAAGGGATTTTGGTCATGAGATTATCAAAAAGGATCTTCACCTAGATCCTTTTAAATT
AAAAATGAAGTTTTAAATCAATCTAAAGTATATATGAGTAAACTTGGTCTGACAGTTACCAATGCTTAAT
CAGTGAGGCACCTATCTCAGCGATCTGTCTATTTCGTTCATCCATAGTTGCCTGACTCCCCGTCGTGTAG
ATAACTACGATACGGGAGGGCTTACCATCTGGCCCCAGTGCTGCAATGATACCGCGAGACCCACGCTCAC
CGGCTCCAGATTTATCAGCAATAAACCAGCCAGCCGGAAGGGCCGAGCGCAGAAGTGGTCCTGCAACTTT
ATCCGCCTCCATCCAGTCTATTAATTGTTGCCGGGAAGCTAGAGTAAGTAGTTCGCCAGTTAATAGTTTG
CGCAACGTTGTTGCCATTGCTACAGGCATCGTGGTGTCACGCTCGTCGTTTGGTATGGCTTCATTCAGCT
CCGGTTCCCAACGATCAAGGCGAGTTACATGATCCCCCATGTTGTGCAAAAAAGCGGTTAGCTCCTTCGG
TCCTCCGATCGTTGTCAGAAGTAAGTTGGCCGCAGTGTTATCACTCATGGTTATGGCAGCACTGCATAAT
TCTCTTACTGTCATGCCATCCGTAAGATGCTTTTCTGTGACTGGTGAGTACTCAACCAAGTCATTCTGAG
AATAGTGTATGCGGCGACCGAGTTGCTCTTGCCCGGCGTCAATACGGGATAATACCGCGCCACATAGCAG
AACTTTAAAAGTGCTCATCATTGGAAAACGTTCTTCGGGGCGAAAACTCTCAAGGATCTTACCGCTGTTG
AGATCCAGTTCGATGTAACCCACTCGTGCACCCAACTGATCTTCAGCATCTTTTACTTTCACCAGCGTTT
CTGGGTGAGCAAAAACAGGAAGGCAAAATGCCGCAAAAAAGGGAATAAGGGCGACACGGAAATGTTGAAT
ACTCATACTCTTCCTTTTTCAATATTATTGAAGCATTTATCAGGGTTATTGTCTCATGAGCGGATACATA
TTTGAATGTATTTAGAAAAATAAACAAATAGGGGTTCCGCGCACATTTCCCCGAAAAGTGCCACCTGACG
TCGACGGATCGGGAGATCAACTTGTTTATTGCAGCTTATAATGGTTACAAATAAAGCAATAGCATCACAA
ATTTCACAAATAAAGCATTTTTTTCACTGCATTCTAGTTGTGGTTTGTCCAAACTCATCAATGTATCTTA
TCATGTCTGGATCAACTGGATAACTCAAGCTAACCAAAATCATCCCAAACTTCCCACCCCATACCCTATT
ACCACTGCCAATTACCTGTGGTTTCATTTACTCTAAACCTGTGATTCCTCTGAATTATTTTCATTTTAAA
GAAATTGTATTTGTTAAATATGTACTACAAACTTAGTAGTTGGAAGGGCTAATTCACTCCCAAAGAAGAC
AAGATATCCTTGATCTGTGGATCTACCACACACAAGGCTACTTCCCTGATTAGCAGAACTACACACCAGG
GCCAGGGGTCAGATATCCACTGACCTTTGGATGGTGCTACAAGCTAGTACCAGTTGAGCCAGATAAGGTA
GAAGAGGCCAATAAAGGAGAGAACACCAGCTTGTTACACCCTGTGAGCCTGCATGGGATGGATGACCCGG
AGAGAGAAGTGTTAGAGTGGAGGTTTGACAGCCGCCTAGCATTTCATCACGTGGCCCGAGAGCTGCATCC
GGAGTACTTCAAGAACTGCTGATATCGAGCTTGCTACAAGGGACTTTCCGCTGGGGACTTTCCAGGGAGG
CGTGGCCTGGGCGGGACTGGGGAGTGGCGAGCCCTCAGATCCTGCATATAAGCAGCTGCTTTTTGCCTGT
ACTGGGTCTCTCTGGTTAGACCAGATCTGAGCCTGGGAGCTCTCTGGCTAACTAGGGAACCCACTGCTTA
AGCCTCAATAAAGCTTGCCTTGAGTGCTTCAAGTAGTGTGTGCCCGTCTGTTGTGTGACTCTGGTAACTA
GAGATCCCTCAGACCCTTTTAGTCAGTGTGGAAAATCTCTAGCAGTGGCGCCCGAACAGGGACTTGAAAG
CGAAAGGGAAACCAGAGGAGCTCTCTCGACGCAGGACTCGGCTTGCTGAAGCGCGCACGGCAAGAGGCGA
GGGGCGGCGACTGGTGAGTACGCCAAAAATTTTGACTAGCGGAGGCTAGAAGGAGAGAGATGGGTGCGAG
AGCGTCAGTATTAAGCGGGGGAGAATTAGATCGCGATGGGAAAAAATTCGGTTAAGGCCAGGGGGAAAGA
AAAAATATAAATTAAAACATATAGTATGGGCAAGCAGGGAGCTAGAACGATTCGCAGTTAATCCTGGCCT
GTTAGAAACATCAGAAGGCTGTAGACAAATACTGGGACAGCTACAACCATCCCTTCAGACAGGATCAGAA
GAACTTAGATCATTATATAATACAGTAGCAACCCTCTATTGTGTGCATCAAAGGATAGAGATAAAAGACA
CCAAGGAAGCTTTAGACAAGATAGAGGAAGAGCAAAACAAAAGTAAGACCACCGCACAGCAAGCGGCCGG
CCGCTGATCTTCAGACCTGGAGGAGGAGATATGAGGGACAATTGGAGAAGTGAATTATATAAATATAAAG
TAGTAAAAATTGAACCATTAGGAGTAGCACCCACCAAGGCAAAGAGAAGAGTGGTGCAGAGAGAAAAAAG
AGCAGTGGGAATAGGAGCTTTGTTCCTTGGGTTCTTGGGAGCAGCAGGAAGCACTATGGGCGCAGCGTCA
ATGACGCTGACGGTACAGGCCAGACAATTATTGTCTGGTATAGTGCAGCAGCAGAACAATTTGCTGAGGG
CTATTGAGGCGCAACAGCATCTGTTGCAACTCACAGTCTGGGGCATCAAGCAGCTCCAGGCAAGAATCCT
GGCTGTGGAAAGATACCTAAAGGATCAACAGCTCCTGGGGATTTGGGGTTGCTCTGGAAAACTCATTTGC
ACCACTGCTGTGCCTTGGAATGCTAGTTGGAGTAATAAATCTCTGGAACAGATTTGGAATCACACGACCT
GGATGGAGTGGGACAGAGAAATTAACAATTACACAAGCTTAATACACTCCTTAATTGAAGAATCGCAAAA
CCAGCAAGAAAAGAATGAACAAGAATTATTGGAATTAGATAAATGGGCAAGTTTGTGGAATTGGTTTAAC
ATAACAAATTGGCTGTGGTATATAAAATTATTCATAATGATAGTAGGAGGCTTGGTAGGTTTAAGAATAG
TTTTTGCTGTACTTTCTATAGTGAATAGAGTTAGGCAGGGATATTCACCATTATCGTTTCAGACCCACCT
CCCAACCCCGAGGGGACCCGACAGGCCCGAAGGAATAGAAGAAGAAGGTGGAGAGAGAGACAGAGACAGA
TCCATTCGATTAGTGAACGGATCTCGACGGTATCGCCTTTAAAAGAAAAGGGGGGATTGGGGGGTACAGT
GCAGGGGAAAGAATAGTAGACATAATAGCAACAGACATACAAACTAAAGAATTACAAAAACAAATTACAA
AAATTCAAAATTTTCGGGTTTATTACAGGGACAGCAGAGATCCAGTTTATCGATAAGCTTGGGAGTTCCG
CGTTACATAACTTACGGTAAATGGCCCGCCTGGCTGACCGCCCAACGACCCCCGCCCATTGACGTCAATA
ATGACGTATGTTCCCATAGTAACGCCAATAGGGACTTTCCATTGACGTCAATGGGTGGAGTATTTACGGT
AAACTGCCCACTTGGCAGTACATCAAGTGTATCATATGCCAAGTACGCCCCCTATTGACGTCAATGACGG
TAAATGGCCCGCCTGGCATTATGCCCAGTACATGACCTTATGGGACTTTCCTACTTGGCAGTACATCTAC
GTATTAGTCATCGCTATTACCATG
Features (pLannotate 1.2.2; 27 found; start..end, strand, type, name):
      1..204     +  promoter       CMV promoter: human cytomegalovirus (CMV) immediate early promoter
    289..315     +  misc_feature   MCS (fragment): multiple cloning site
    330..842     +  CDS            COL1A1 (fragment): CO1A1_BOVIN - Experimental evidence at protein level: Swiss-Prot protein existence level 1. Type I collagen is a member of group I collagen (fibrillar forming collagen). From Bos taurus (Bovine).
    957..1673    +  CDS            mEGFP: mEGFP is a basic (constitutively fluorescent) green fluorescent protein published in 2002, derived from Aequorea victoria. It has moderate acid sensitivity.
   4782..5597    +  CDS            COL1A1 (fragment): CO1A1_BOVIN - Experimental evidence at protein level: Swiss-Prot protein existence level 1. Type I collagen is a member of group I collagen (fibrillar forming collagen). From Bos taurus (Bovine).
   5601..5632    +  misc_feature   MCS (fragment): multiple cloning site
   5655..6154    +  promoter       PGK promoter: mouse phosphoglycerate kinase 1 promoter
   6175..6774    +  CDS            PuroR: puromycin N-acetyltransferase; pac from Streptomyces alboniger; confers resistance to puromycin
   6788..7376    +  misc_feature   WPRE: woodchuck hepatitis virus posttranscriptional regulatory element
   7393..7911    +  CDS            nef (fragment): NEF_HV1BR - Experimental evidence at protein level: Swiss-Prot protein existence level 1. Extracellular Nef protein targets CD4(+) T-lymphocytes for apoptosis by interacting with CXCR4 surface receptors (PubMed:14990729). From Human immunodeficiency virus type 1 group M subtype B (isolate BRU/LAI) (HIV-1).
   7959..8216    +  LTR            5' LTR (truncated): truncated 5' long terminal repeat (LTR) from HIV-1
   8367..8389    -  protein_bind   lac operator (fragment): The lac repressor binds to the lac operator to inhibit transcription in E. coli. This inhibition can be relieved by adding lactose or isopropyl-β-D-thiogalactopyranoside (IPTG). lac repressor encoded by lacI
   8393..8423    -  promoter       lac promoter: promoter for the E. coli lac operon
   8438..8459    -  protein_bind   CAP binding site: CAP binding activates transcription in the presence of cAMP. E. coli catabolite activator protein
   8472..8564    -  CDS            lacI (fragment): lac repressor; lacI; The lac repressor binds to the lac operator to inhibit transcription in E. coli. This inhibition can be relieved by adding lactose or isopropyl-β-D-thiogalactopyranoside (IPTG).
   8747..9335    -  rep_origin     ori: high-copy-number ColE1/pMB1/pBR322/pUC origin of replication
   9506..10366   -  CDS            AmpR: β-lactamase; bla; confers resistance to ampicillin, carbenicillin, and related antibiotics
  10367..10471   -  promoter       AmpR promoter: bla
  10519..10653   +  polyA_signal   SV40 poly(A) signal: SV40 polyadenylation signal
  10820..11149   +  CDS            nef (fragment): NEF_HV1BR - Experimental evidence at protein level: Swiss-Prot protein existence level 1. Extracellular Nef protein targets CD4(+) T-lymphocytes for apoptosis by interacting with CXCR4 surface receptors (PubMed:14990729). From Human immunodeficiency virus type 1 group M subtype B (isolate BRU/LAI) (HIV-1).
  11197..11454   +  LTR            5' LTR (truncated): truncated 5' long terminal repeat (LTR) from HIV-1
  11501..11626   +  misc_feature   HIV-1 Ψ: packaging signal of human immunodeficiency virus type 1
  11610..11948   +  CDS            HIV-1 gag (fragment): gag protein from human immunodeficiency virus 1; gag
  12123..12356   +  misc_feature   RRE: The Rev response element (RRE) of HIV-1 allows for Rev-dependent mRNA export from the nucleus to the cytoplasm.
  12733..12833   +  CDS            Rev (fragment): human immunodeficiency virus 1 (HIV-1) Rev protein; rev; enhances nuclear export of unspliced and incompletely spliced viral mRNAs
  12848..12963   +  misc_feature   cPPT/CTS: central polypurine tract and central termination sequence of HIV-1 (lacking the first T)
  13021..13324   +  enhancer       CMV enhancer: human cytomegalovirus immediate early enhancer
