[The description below was written by a language model from this plasmid's Addgene catalogue record and pLannotate feature annotations shown in this document.]
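Description:
pLVX-SBP-mGFP-COL1A1 is a second-generation lentiviral transfer plasmid built on the pLVX-Puro backbone for expression of a tagged human procollagen in mammalian cells. It is maintained in E. coli through a high-copy ColE1/pUC-type origin with ampicillin resistance. The viral portion comprises HIV-1 LTR sequences, the Ψ packaging signal with a gag fragment, the Rev response element for Rev-dependent nuclear export of the genomic RNA, and a cPPT/CTS element that aids nuclear import of the reverse-transcribed genome. Virus production requires packaging and envelope functions supplied in trans.

Between the LTRs, the CMV enhancer/promoter drives an engineered procollagen type I alpha 1 (COL1A1) in which a streptavidin-binding peptide (SBP) and monomeric EGFP are placed between the N-terminal pro sequence and the triple-helical region. The automated annotation detects COL1A1 only as flanking fragments matched to bovine or rat orthologues, but the catalogue entry gives the species as human with synthetic elements; SBP is not annotated separately. Downstream, a mouse PGK promoter drives puromycin N-acetyltransferase for selecting transduced cells, and a WPRE enhances transcript expression.

The two sequence records differ. The depositor map is 13,371 nt, matching the stated total size, whereas the repository's sequencing result is 13,951 nt, with a longer annotated N-terminal COL1A1 fragment upstream of mEGFP. The record does not explain this difference, and details of the mutations are deferred to a depositor document.

The associated work concerns ER-to-Golgi trafficking of procollagen. The GFP tag allows the protein to be visualised, and an SBP tag is the kind of handle used for streptavidin-based retention and synchronised release, although the record does not state this use explicitly.
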