Addgene plasmid #110726: pLVX-SBP-mGFP-COL1A1
Purpose: 2nd generation lentiviral transfer plasmid. Expresses an engineered human procollagen type I alpha 1 with SBP and mGFP between the pro sequence and triple helical region
Depositing lab: David Stephens. Depositing organization: University of Bristol. Publication: ER-to-Golgi trafficking of procollagen in the absence of large carriers. McCaughey J, Stevenson NL, Cross S, Stephens DJ. J Cell Biol. 2018 Dec 26. pii: jcb.201806035. doi: 10.1083/jcb.201806035. PubMed 30587510.
Backbone
  Vector backbone: pLVX-Puro
  Backbone manufacturer: Clontech
  Backbone size w/o insert (bp): 8102
  Total vector size (bp): 13371
  Vector type: Mammalian Expression, Lentiviral
  Selectable markers: Puromycin
  Modifications to backbone: None other than cloning of insert
Growth in bacteria
  Bacterial resistance: Ampicillin, 100 μg/mL
  Growth temperature: 37°C
  Growth strain: NEB Stable
  Copy number: High Copy
Gene/Insert
  Gene/Insert name: Pro-SBP-mEGFP-COL1A1 (alt name: mEGFP-procollagen)
  Species: H. sapiens (human), Synthetic
  Mutation: See attached PDF
  GenBank ID: AAB94054.3 P02452.5
  Entrez Gene: COL1A1 (a.k.a. CAFYD, EDSARTH1, EDSC, OI1, OI2, OI3, OI4)
  Promoter: CMV
  Tag / fusion protein: Streptavidin binding peptide, mEGFP
  Cloning method: Gibson Cloning
  Sequencing primers: 5′ CGC AAA TGG GCG GTA GGC GTG; 3′ GATGGCCACATCGGCAG
Terms and licenses: Academic/Nonprofit Terms; Industry Terms: Not Available to Industry
Depositor comments: See attached PDF for full descritions
How to cite: pLVX-SBP-mGFP-COL1A1 was a gift from David Stephens (Addgene plasmid # 110726)
